>Addgene plasmid #61041 | pAd-M3cherry | addgene full sequence | sequence record 456476 | Addgene NGS Result
CATCATCAATAATATACCTTATTTTGGATTGAAGCCAATATGATAATGAGGGGGTGGAGTTTGTGACGTG
GCGCGGGGCGTGGGAACGGGGCGGGTGACGTAGTAGTGTGGCGGAAGTGTGATGTTGCAAGTGTGGCGGA
ACACATGTAAGCGACGGATGTGGCAAAAGTGACGTTTTTGGTGTGCGCCGGTGTACACAGGAAGTGACAA
TTTTCGCGCGGTTTTAGGCGGATGTTGTAGTAAATTTGGGCGTAACCGAGTAAGATTTGGCCATTTTCGC
GGGAAAACTGAATAAGAGGAAGTGAAATCTGAATAATTTTGTGTTACTCATAGCGCGTAATATTTGTCTA
GGGCCGCGGGGACTTTGACCGTTTACGTGGAGACTCGCCCAGGTGTTTTTCTCAGGTGTTTTCCGCGTTC
CGGGTCAAAGTTGGCGTTTTATTATTATAGTCAGTCGAAGCTTGGATCCGGTACCTCTAGAATTCTCGAG
CGGCCGCTAGCGACATCGGATCTCCCGATCCCCTATGGTGCACTCTCAGTACAATCTGCTCTGATGCCGC
ATAGTTAAGCCAGTATCTGCTCCCTGCTTGTGTGTTGGAGGTCGCTGAGTAGTGCGCGAGCAAAATTTAA
GCTACAACAAGGCAAGGCTTGACCGACAATTGCATGAAGAATCTGCTTAGGGTTAGGCGTTTTGCGCTGC
TTCGCGATGTACGGGCCAGATATACGCGTTGACATTGATTATTGACTAGTTATTAATAGTAATCAATTAC
GGGGTCATTAGTTCATAGCCCATATATGGAGTTCCGCGTTACATAACTTACGGTAAATGGCCCGCCTGGC
TGACCGCCCAACGACCCCCGCCCATTGACGTCAATAATGACGTATGTTCCCATAGTAACGCCAATAGGGA
CTTTCCATTGACGTCAATGGGTGGAGTATTTACGGTAAACTGCCCACTTGGCAGTACATCAAGTGTATCA
TATGCCAAGTACGCCCCCTATTGACGTCAATGACGGTAAATGGCCCGCCTGGCATTATGCCCAGTACATG
ACCTTATGGGACTTTCCTACTTGGCAGTACATCTACGTATTAGTCATCGCTATTACCATGGTGATGCGGT
TTTGGCAGTACATCAATGGGCGTGGATAGCGGTTTGACTCACGGGGATTTCCAAGTCTCCACCCCATTGA
CGTCAATGGGAGTTTGTTTTGGCACCAAAATCAACGGGACTTTCCAAAATGTCGTAACAACTCCGCCCCA
TTGACGCAAATGGGCGGTAGGCGTGTACGGTGGGAGGTCTATATAAGCAGAGCTCTCTGGCTAACTAGAG
AACCCACTGCTTACTGGCTTATCGAAATTAATACGACTCACTATAGGGAGACCCAAGCTGGCTAGTTAAG
CTATCAACAAGTTTGTACAAAAAAGCAGGCTGGCGCCGGAACCAATTCAGTCGACGCCGCCACCATGGCG
CCTCATCCCTTGGATGCGCTCACCATCCAAGTGTCCCCAGAGACACAACAACCTTTTCCCGGAGCCTCGG
ACCACGAAGTGCTCAGTTCCAATTCCACCCCACCTAGCCCCACTCTCATACCTAGGGACTGCTCCGAAGC
AGAAGTGGGTGACTGCCGAGGGACCTCGAGGAAGCTCCGCGCCCGACGCGGAGGGCGCAACAGGCCCAAG
AGCGAGTTGGCACTCAGCAAACAGCGAAGAAGCCGGCGCAAGAAGGCCAATGATCGGGAGCGCAATCGCA
TGCACAACCTCAACTCGGCGCTGGATGCGCTGCGCGGTGTCCTGCCCACCTTCCCGGATGACGCCAAACT
TACAAAGATCGAGACCCTGCGCTTCGCCCACAACTACATCTGGGCACTGACTCAGACGCTGCGCATAGCG
GACCACAGCTTCTATGGCCCGGAGCCCCCTGTGCCCTGTGGAGAGCTGGGGAGCCCCGGAGGTGGCTCCA
ACGGGGACTGGGGCTCTATCTACTCCCCAGTCTCCCAAGCGGGTAACCTGAGCCCCACGGCCTCATTGGA
GGAATTCCCTGGCCTGCAGGTGCCCAGCTCCCCATCCTATCTGCTCCCGGGAGCACTGGTGTTCTCAGAC
TTCTTGACTAGTGCCACGAACTTCTCTCTGTTAAAGCAAGCAGGAGATGTTGAAGAAAACCCCGGGCCTG
GATCCATGAACAGTGAGGAGCAGTACTACGCGGCCACACAGCTCTACAAGGACCCGTGCGCATTCCAGAG
GGGCCCGGTGCCAGAGTTCAGCGCTAACCCCCCTGCGTGCCTGTACATGGGCCGCCAGCCCCCACCTCCG
CCGCCACCCCAGTTTACAAGCTCGCTGGGATCACTGGAGCAGGGAAGTCCTCCGGACATCTCCCCATACG
AAGTGCCCCCGCTCGCCTCCGACGACCCGGCTGGCGCTCACCTCCACCACCACCTTCCAGCTCAGCTCGG
GCTCGCCCATCCACCTCCCGGACCTTTCCCGTATGGAACCGAGCCTGGGGGCCTGGAAGAGCCCAACCGC
GTCCAGCTCCCTTTCCCGTGGATGAAATCCACCAAAGCTCACGCGTGGAAAGGCCAGTGGGCAGGAGGTG
CTTACACAGCGGAACCCGAGGAAAACAAGAGGACCCGTACTGCCTACACCCGGGCGCAGCTGCTGGAGCT
GGAGAAGGAATTCTTATTTAACAAATACATCTCCCGGCCCCGCCGGGTGGAGCTGGCAGTGATGTTGAAC
TTGACCGAGAGACACATCAAAATCTGGTTCCAAAACCGTCGCATGAAGTGGAAAAAAGAGGAAGATAAGA
AACGTAGTAGCGGGACCCCGAGTGGGGGCGGTGGGGGCGAAGAGCCGGAACAAGATTGTGCGGTGACCTC
GGGCGAGGAGCTGCTGGCAGTGCCACCGCTGCCACCTCCCGGAGGTGCCGTGCCCCCAGGCGTCCCAGCT
GCAGTCCGGGAGGGCCTACTGCCTTCGGGCCTTAGCGTGTCGCCACAGCCCTCCAGCATCGCGCCACTGC
GACCGCAGGAACCCCGGGGATCCGAGGGCAGAGGAAGTCTTCTAACATGCGGTGACGTGGAGGAGAATCC
CGGCCCTATCGATATGGCCGCGGAGCTGGCGATGGGCGCAGAGCTGCCCAGCAGCCCACTGGCCATCGAG
TACGTCAACGACTTCGACCTGATGAAGTTCGAGGTGAAGAAGGAGCCGCCCGAGGCCGAGCGCTTCTGCC
ACCGCCTGCCGCCCGGCTCGCTGTCCTCGACGCCCCTCAGCACGCCCTGCTCCTCGGTGCCCTCTTCGCC
CAGCTTCTGCGCACCCAGCCCGGGCACAGGCGGCGGCGCGGGCGGCGGGGGCAGCGCGGCTCAGGCCGGG
GGCGCCCCGGGGCCGCCGAGTGGAGGCCCCGGCACTGTCGGGGGCGCCTCAGGAAAAGCGGTGCTGGAGG
ATCTGTACTGGATGAGCGGGTACCAGCACCACCTGAACCCCGAGGCGCTCAACCTGACGCCGGAGGACGC
GGTGGAGGCGCTCATCGGCAGCGGCCACCACGGCGCGCACCACGGCGCGCATCACCCGGCGGCTGCTGCG
GCCTATGAGGCCTTCCGGGGTCAGAGCTTCGCGGGCGGCGGCGGCGCGGACGACATGGGTGCCGGCCACC
ACCACGGCGCACACCACACTGCCCACCATCATCACTCTGCCCACCATCACCATCACCACCATCACCACCA
CGGAGGCTCTGGCCACCACGGCGGAGGCGCGGGTCACGGCGGAGGCGGCGCAGGCCACCACGTGCGCTTG
GAGGAGCGCTTCTCCGACGACCAGCTGGTATCCATGTCCGTGCGGGAGCTGAACCGGCAGCTCCGCGGCT
TCAGCAAGGAGGAGGTCATCCGACTGAAACAGAAGCGGCGCACGCTCAAGAACCGCGGCTACGCGCAGTC
GTGCCGCTTCAAGCGGGTGCAGCAGCGGCACATTCTGGAGAGCGAGAAGTGCCAGCTCCAGAGCCAGGTG
GAGCAGCTGAAGCTGGAGGTGGGGCGTCTGGCCAAGGAGCGGGACCTGTACAAGGAGAAATACGAGAAGT
TGGCGGGCCGGGGCGGCCCCGGGGGCGCGGGCGGGGCCGGCTTCCCTCGGGAGCCCTCGCCAGCGCAGGC
TGGCCCCGGGGCGGCCAAAGGCGCACCCGACTTCTTTCTGATCGATCAGTGTACTAATTATGCTCTCTTG
AAATTGGCTGGAGATGTTGAGAGCAACCCAGGTCCCGCGGCCGCAATGGTGAGCAAGGGCGAGGAGGATA
ACATGGCCATCATCAAGGAGTTCATGCGCTTCAAGGTGCACATGGAGGGCTCCGTGAACGGCCACGAGTT
CGAGATCGAGGGCGAGGGCGAGGGCCGCCCCTACGAGGGCACCCAGACCGCCAAGCTGAAGGTGACCAAG
GGTGGCCCCCTGCCCTTCGCCTGGGACATCCTGTCCCCTCAGTTCATGTACGGCTCCAAGGCCTACGTGA
AGCACCCCGCCGACATCCCCGACTACTTGAAGCTGTCCTTCCCCGAGGGCTTCAAGTGGGAGCGCGTGAT
GAACTTCGAGGACGGCGGCGTGGTGACCGTGACCCAGGACTCCTCCCTGCAGGACGGCGAGTTCATCTAC
AAGGTGAAGCTGCGCGGCACCAACTTCCCCTCCGACGGCCCCGTAATGCAGAAGAAGACCATGGGCTGGG
AGGCCTCCTCCGAGCGGATGTACCCCGAGGACGGCGCCCTGAAGGGCGAGATCAAGCAGAGGCTGAAGCT
GAAGGACGGCGGCCACTACGACGCTGAGGTCAAGACCACCTACAAGGCCAAGAAGCCCGTGCAGCTGCCC
GGCGCCTACAACGTCAACATCAAGTTGGACATCACCTCCCACAACGAGGACTACACCATCGTGGAACAGT
ACGAACGCGCCGAGGGCCGCCACTCCACCGGCGGCATGGACGAGCTGTACAAGTAAGCGGCCGCACTCGA
GATATCTAGACCCAGCTTTCTTGTACAAAGTGGTTGATCTAGAGGGCCCGCGGTTCGAAGGTAAGCCTAT
CCCTAACCCTCTCCTCGGTCTCGATTCTACGCGTACCGGTTAGTAATGAGTTTAAACGGGGGAGGCTAAC
TGAAACACGGAAGGAGACAATACCGGAAGGAACCCGCGCTATGACGGCAATAAAAAGACAGAATAAAACG
CACGGGTGTTGGGTCGTTTGTTCATAAACGCGGGGTTCGGTCCCAGGGCTGGCACTCTGTCGATACCCCA
CCGAGACCCCATTGGGGCCAATACGCCCGCGTTTCTTCCTTTTCCCCACCCCACCCCCCAAGTTCGGGTG
AAGGCCCAGGGCTCGCAGCCAACGTCGGGGCGGCAGGCCCTGCCATAGCAGATCCGATTCGACAGATCAC
TGAAATGTGTGGGCGTGGCTTAAGGGTGGGAAAGAATATATAAGGTGGGGGTCTTATGTAGTTTTGTATC
TGTTTTGCAGCAGCCGCCGCCGCCATGAGCACCAACTCGTTTGATGGAAGCATTGTGAGCTCATATTTGA
CAACGCGCATGCCCCCATGGGCCGGGGTGCGTCAGAATGTGATGGGCTCCAGCATTGATGGTCGCCCCGT
CCTGCCCGCAAACTCTACTACCTTGACCTACGAGACCGTGTCTGGAACGCCGTTGGAGACTGCAGCCTCC
GCCGCCGCTTCAGCCGCTGCAGCCACCGCCCGCGGGATTGTGACTGACTTTGCTTTCCTGAGCCCGCTTG
CAAGCAGTGCAGCTTCCCGTTCATCCGCCCGCGATGACAAGTTGACGGCTCTTTTGGCACAATTGGATTC
TTTGACCCGGGAACTTAATGTCGTTTCTCAGCAGCTGTTGGATCTGCGCCAGCAGGTTTCTGCCCTGAAG
GCTTCCTCCCCTCCCAATGCGGTTTAAAACATAAATAAAAAACCAGACTCTGTTTGGATTTGGATCAAGC
AAGTGTCTTGCTGTCTTTATTTAGGGGTTTTGCGCGCGCGGTAGGCCCGGGACCAGCGGTCTCGGTCGTT
GAGGGTCCTGTGTATTTTTTCCAGGACGTGGTAAAGGTGACTCTGGATGTTCAGATACATGGGCATAAGC
CCGTCTCTGGGGTGGAGGTAGCACCACTGCAGAGCTTCATGCTGCGGGGTGGTGTTGTAGATGATCCAGT
CGTAGCAGGAGCGCTGGGCGTGGTGCCTAAAAATGTCTTTCAGTAGCAAGCTGATTGCCAGGGGCAGGCC
CTTGGTGTAAGTGTTTACAAAGCGGTTAAGCTGGGATGGGTGCATACGTGGGGATATGAGATGCATCTTG
GACTGTATTTTTAGGTTGGCTATGTTCCCAGCCATATCCCTCCGGGGATTCATGTTGTGCAGAACCACCA
GCACAGTGTATCCGGTGCACTTGGGAAATTTGTCATGTAGCTTAGAAGGAAATGCGTGGAAGAACTTGGA
GACGCCCTTGTGACCTCCAAGATTTTCCATGCATTCGTCCATAATGATGGCAATGGGCCCACGGGCGGCG
GCCTGGGCGAAGATATTTCTGGGATCACTAACGTCATAGTTGTGTTCCAGGATGAGATCGTCATAGGCCA
TTTTTACAAAGCGCGGGCGGAGGGTGCCAGACTGCGGTATAATGGTTCCATCCGGCCCAGGGGCGTAGTT
ACCCTCACAGATTTGCATTTCCCACGCTTTGAGTTCAGATGGGGGGATCATGTCTACCTGCGGGGCGATG
AAGAAAACGGTTTCCGGGGTAGGGGAGATCAGCTGGGAAGAAAGCAGGTTCCTGAGCAGCTGCGACTTAC
CGCAGCCGGTGGGCCCGTAAATCACACCTATTACCGGCTGCAACTGGTAGTTAAGAGAGCTGCAGCTGCC
GTCATCCCTGAGCAGGGGGGCCACTTCGTTAAGCATGTCCCTGACTCGCATGTTTTCCCTGACCAAATCC
GCCAGAAGGCGCTCGCCGCCCAGCGATAGCAGTTCTTGCAAGGAAGCAAAGTTTTTCAACGGTTTGAGAC
CGTCCGCCGTAGGCATGCTTTTGAGCGTTTGACCAAGCAGTTCCAGGCGGTCCCACAGCTCGGTCACCTG
CTCTACGGCATCTCGATCCAGCATATCTCCTCGTTTCGCGGGTTGGGGCGGCTTTCGCTGTACGGCAGTA
GTCGGTGCTCGTCCAGACGGGCCAGGGTCATGTCTTTCCACGGGCGCAGGGTCCTCGTCAGCGTAGTCTG
GGTCACGGTGAAGGGGTGCGCTCCGGGCTGCGCGCTGGCCAGGGTGCGCTTGAGGCTGGTCCTGCTGGTG
CTGAAGCGCTGCCGGTCTTCGCCCTGCGCGTCGGCCAGGTAGCATTTGACCATGGTGTCATAGTCCAGCC
CCTCCGCGGCGTGGCCCTTGGCGCGCAGCTTGCCCTTGGAGGAGGCGCCGCACGAGGGGCAGTGCAGACT
TTTGAGGGCGTAGAGCTTGGGCGCGAGAAATACCGATTCCGGGGAGTAGGCATCCGCGCCGCAGGCCCCG
CAGACGGTCTCGCATTCCACGAGCCAGGTGAGCTCTGGCCGTTCGGGGTCAAAAACCAGGTTTCCCCCAT
GCTTTTTGATGCGTTTCTTACCTCTGGTTTCCATGAGCCGGTGTCCACGCTCGGTGACGAAAAGGCTGTC
CGTGTCCCCGTATACAGACTTGAGAGGCCTGTCCTCGAGCGGTGTTCCGCGGTCCTCCTCGTATAGAAAC
TCGGACCACTCTGAGACAAAGGCTCGCGTCCAGGCCAGCACGAAGGAGGCTAAGTGGGAGGGGTAGCGGT
CGTTGTCCACTAGGGGGTCCACTCGCTCCAGGGTGTGAAGACACATGTCGCCCTCTTCGGCATCAAGGAA
GGTGATTGGTTTGTAGGTGTAGGCCACGTGACCGGGTGTTCCTGAAGGGGGGCTATAAAAGGGGGTGGGG
GCGCGTTCGTCCTCACTCTCTTCCGCATCGCTGTCTGCGAGGGCCAGCTGTTGGGGTGAGTACTCCCTCT
GAAAAGCGGGCATGACTTCTGCGCTAAGATTGTCAGTTTCCAAAAACGAGGAGGATTTGATATTCACCTG
GCCCGCGGTGATGCCTTTGAGGGTGGCCGCATCCATCTGGTCAGAAAAGACAATCTTTTTGTTGTCAAGC
TTGGTGGCAAACGACCCGTAGAGGGCGTTGGACAGCAACTTGGCGATGGAGCGCAGGGTTTGGTTTTTGT
CGCGATCGGCGCGCTCCTTGGCCGCGATGTTTAGCTGCACGTATTCGCGCGCAACGCACCGCCATTCGGG
AAAGACGGTGGTGCGCTCGTCGGGCACCAGGTGCACGCGCCAACCGCGGTTGTGCAGGGTGACAAGGTCA
ACGCTGGTGGCTACCTCTCCGCGTAGGCGCTCGTTGGTCCAGCAGAGGCGGCCGCCCTTGCGCGAGCAGA
ATGGCGGTAGGGGGTCTAGCTGCGTCTCGTCCGGGGGGTCTGCGTCCACGGTAAAGACCCCGGGCAGCAG
GCGCGCGTCGAAGTAGTCTATCTTGCATCCTTGCAAGTCTAGCGCCTGCTGCCATGCGCGGGCGGCAAGC
GCGCGCTCGTATGGGTTGAGTGGGGGACCCCATGGCATGGGGTGGGTGAGCGCGGAGGCGTACATGCCGC
AAATGTCGTAAACGTAGAGGGGCTCTCTGAGTATTCCAAGATATGTAGGGTAGCATCTTCCACCGCGGAT
GCTGGCGCGCACGTAATCGTATAGTTCGTGCGAGGGAGCGAGGAGGTCGGGACCGAGGTTGCTACGGGCG
GGCTGCTCTGCTCGGAAGACTATCTGCCTGAAGATGGCATGTGAGTTGGATGATATGGTTGGACGCTGGA
AGACGTTGAAGCTGGCGTCTGTGAGACCTACCGCGTCACGCACGAAGGAGGCGTAGGAGTCGCGCAGCTT
GTTGACCAGCTCGGCGGTGACCTGCACGTCTAGGGCGCAGTAGTCCAGGGTTTCCTTGATGATGTCATAC
TTATCCTGTCCCTTTTTTTTCCACAGCTCGCGGTTGAGGACAAACTCTTCGCGGTCTTTCCAGTACTCTT
GGATCGGAAACCCGTCGGCCTCCGAACGGTAAGAGCCTAGCATGTAGAACTGGTTGACGGCCTGGTAGGC
GCAGCATCCCTTTTCTACGGGTAGCGCGTATGCCTGCGCGGCCTTCCGGAGCGAGGTGTGGGTGAGCGCA
AAGGTGTCCCTGACCATGACTTTGAGGTACTGGTATTTGAAGTCAGTGTCGTCGCATCCGCCCTGCTCCC
AGAGCAAAAAGTCCGTGCGCTTTTTGGAACGCGGATTTGGCAGGGCGAAGGTGACATCGTTGAAGAGTAT
CTTTCCCGCGCGAGGCATAAAGTTGCGTGTGATGCGGAAGGGTCCCGGCACCTCGGAACGGTTGTTAATT
ACCTGGGCGGCGAGCACGATCTCGTCAAAGCCGTTGATGTTGTGGCCCACAATGTAAAGTTCCAAGAAGC
GCGGGATGCCCTTGATGGAAGGCAATTTTTTAAGTTCCTCGTAGGTGAGCTCTTCAGGGGAGCTGAGCCC
GTGCTCTGAAAGGGCCCAGTCTGCAAGATGAGGGTTGGAAGCGACGAATGAGCTCCACAGGTCACGGGCC
ATTAGCATTTGCAGGTGGTCGCGAAAGGTCCTAAACTGGCGACCTATGGCCATTTTTTCTGGGGTGATGC
AGTAGAAGGTAAGCGGGTCTTGTTCCCAGCGGTCCCATCCAAGGTTCGCGGCTAGGTCTCGCGCGGCAGT
CACTAGAGGCTCATCTCCGCCGAACTTCATGACCAGCATGAAGGGCACGAGCTGCTTCCCAAAGGCCCCC
ATCCAAGTATAGGTCTCTACATCGTAGGTGACAAAGAGACGCTCGGTGCGAGGATGCGAGCCGATCGGGA
AGAACTGGATCTCCCGCCACCAATTGGAGGAGTGGCTATTGATGTGGTGAAAGTAGAAGTCCCTGCGACG
GGCCGAACACTCGTGCTGGCTTTTGTAAAAACGTGCGCAGTACTGGCAGCGGTGCACGGGCTGTACATCC
TGCACGAGGTTGACCTGACGACCGCGCACAAGGAAGCAGAGTGGGAATTTGAGCCCCTCGCCTGGCGGGT
TTGGCTGGTGGTCTTCTACTTCGGCTGCTTGTCCTTGACCGTCTGGCTGCTCGAGGGGAGTTACGGTGGA
TCGGACCACCACGCCGCGCGAGCCCAAAGTCCAGATGTCCGCGCGCGGCGGTCGGAGCTTGATGACAACA
TCGCGCAGATGGGAGCTGTCCATGGTCTGGAGCTCCCGCGGCGTCAGGTCAGGCGGGAGCTCCTGCAGGT
TTACCTCGCATAGACGGGTCAGGGCGCGGGCTAGATCCAGGTGATACCTAATTTCCAGGGGCTGGTTGGT
GGCGGCGTCGATGGCTTGCAAGAGGCCGCATCCCCGCGGCGCGACTACGGTACCGCGCGGCGGGCGGTGG
GCCGCGGGGGTGTCCTTGGATGATGCATCTAAAAGCGGTGACGCGGGCGAGCCCCCGGAGGTAGGGGGGG
CTCCGGACCCGCCGGGAGAGGGGGCAGGGGCACGTCGGCGCCGCGCGCGGGCAGGAGCTGGTGCTGCGCG
CGTAGGTTGCTGGCGAACGCGACGACGCGGCGGTTGATCTCCTGAATCTGGCGCCTCTGCGTGAAGACGA
CGGGCCCGGTGAGCTTGAACCTGAAAGAGAGTTCGACAGAATCAATTTCGGTGTCGTTGACGGCGGCCTG
GCGCAAAATCTCCTGCACGTCTCCTGAGTTGTCTTGATAGGCGATCTCGGCCATGAACTGCTCGATCTCT
TCCTCCTGGAGATCTCCGCGTCCGGCTCGCTCCACGGTGGCGGCGAGGTCGTTGGAAATGCGGGCCATGA
GCTGCGAGAAGGCGTTGAGGCCTCCCTCGTTCCAGACGCGGCTGTAGACCACGCCCCCTTCGGCATCGCG
GGCGCGCATGACCACCTGCGCGAGATTGAGCTCCACGTGCCGGGCGAAGACGGCGTAGTTTCGCAGGCGC
TGAAAGAGGTAGTTGAGGGTGGTGGCGGTGTGTTCTGCCACGAAGAAGTACATAACCCAGCGTCGCAACG
TGGATTCGTTGATATCCCCCAAGGCCTCAAGGCGCTCCATGGCCTCGTAGAAGTCCACGGCGAAGTTGAA
AAACTGGGAGTTGCGCGCCGACACGGTTAACTCCTCCTCCAGAAGACGGATGAGCTCGGCGACAGTGTCG
CGCACCTCGCGCTCAAAGGCTACAGGGGCCTCTTCTTCTTCTTCAATCTCCTCTTCCATAAGGGCCTCCC
CTTCTTCTTCTTCTGGCGGCGGTGGGGGAGGGGGGACACGGCGGCGACGACGGCGCACCGGGAGGCGGTC
GACAAAGCGCTCGATCATCTCCCCGCGGCGACGGCGCATGGTCTCGGTGACGGCGCGGCCGTTCTCGCGG
GGGCGCAGTTGGAAGACGCCGCCCGTCATGTCCCGGTTATGGGTTGGCGGGGGGCTGCCATGCGGCAGGG
ATACGGCGCTAACGATGCATCTCAACAATTGTTGTGTAGGTACTCCGCCGCCGAGGGACCTGAGCGAGTC
CGCATCGACCGGATCGGAAAACCTCTCGAGAAAGGCGTCTAACCAGTCACAGTCGCAAGGTAGGCTGAGC
ACCGTGGCGGGCGGCAGCGGGCGGCGGTCGGGGTTGTTTCTGGCGGAGGTGCTGCTGATGATGTAATTAA
AGTAGGCGGTCTTGAGACGGCGGATGGTCGACAGAAGCACCATGTCCTTGGGTCCGGCCTGCTGAATGCG
CAGGCGGTCGGCCATGCCCCAGGCTTCGTTTTGACATCGGCGCAGGTCTTTGTAGTAGTCTTGCATGAGC
CTTTCTACCGGCACTTCTTCTTCTCCTTCCTCTTGTCCTGCATCTCTTGCATCTATCGCTGCGGCGGCGG
CGGAGTTTGGCCGTAGGTGGCGCCCTCTTCCTCCCATGCGTGTGACCCCGAAGCCCCTCATCGGCTGAAG
CAGGGCTAGGTCGGCGACAACGCGCTCGGCTAATATGGCCTGCTGCACCTGCGTGAGGGTAGACTGGAAG
TCATCCATGTCCACAAAGCGGTGGTATGCGCCCGTGTTGATGGTGTAAGTGCAGTTGGCCATAACGGACC
AGTTAACGGTCTGGTGACCCGGCTGCGAGAGCTCGGTGTACCTGAGACGCGAGTAAGCCCTCGAGTCAAA
TACGTAGTCGTTGCAAGTCCGCACCAGGTACTGGTATCCCACCAAAAAGTGCGGCGGCGGCTGGCGGTAG
AGGGGCCAGCGTAGGGTGGCCGGGGCTCCGGGGGCGAGATCTTCCAACATAAGGCGATGATATCCGTAGA
TGTACCTGGACATCCAGGTGATGCCGGCGGCGGTGGTGGAGGCGCGCGGAAAGTCGCGGACGCGGTTCCA
GATGTTGCGCAGCGGCAAAAAGTGCTCCATGGTCGGGACGCTCTGGCCGGTCAGGCGCGCGCAATCGTTG
ACGCTCTAGACCGTGCAAAAGGAGAGCCTGTAAGCGGGCACTCTTCCGTGGTCTGGTGGATAAATTCGCA
AGGGTATCATGGCGGACGACCGGGGTTCGAGCCCCGTATCCGGCCGTCCGCCGTGATCCATGCGGTTACC
GCCCGCGTGTCGAACCCAGGTGTGCGACGTCAGACAACGGGGGAGTGCTCCTTTTGGCTTCCTTCCAGGC
GCGGCGGCTGCTGCGCTAGCTTTTTTGGCCACTGGCCGCGCGCAGCGTAAGCGGTTAGGCTGGAAAGCGA
AAGCATTAAGTGGCTCGCTCCCTGTAGCCGGAGGGTTATTTTCCAAGGGTTGAGTCGCGGGACCCCCGGT
TCGAGTCTCGGACCGGCCGGACTGCGGCGAACGGGGGTTTGCCTCCCCGTCATGCAAGACCCCGCTTGCA
AATTCCTCCGGAAACAGGGACGAGCCCCTTTTTTGCTTTTCCCAGATGCATCCGGTGCTGCGGCAGATGC
GCCCCCCTCCTCAGCAGCGGCAAGAGCAAGAGCAGCGGCAGACATGCAGGGCACCCTCCCCTCCTCCTAC
CGCGTCAGGAGGGGCGACATCCGCGGTTGACGCGGCAGCAGATGGTGATTACGAACCCCCGCGGCGCCGG
GCCCGGCACTACCTGGACTTGGAGGAGGGCGAGGGCCTGGCGCGGCTAGGAGCGCCCTCTCCTGAGCGGC
ACCCAAGGGTGCAGCTGAAGCGTGATACGCGTGAGGCGTACGTGCCGCGGCAGAACCTGTTTCGCGACCG
CGAGGGAGAGGAGCCCGAGGAGATGCGGGATCGAAAGTTCCACGCAGGGCGCGAGCTGCGGCATGGCCTG
AATCGCGAGCGGTTGCTGCGCGAGGAGGACTTTGAGCCCGACGCGCGAACCGGGATTAGTCCCGCGCGCG
CACACGTGGCGGCCGCCGACCTGGTAACCGCATACGAGCAGACGGTGAACCAGGAGATTAACTTTCAAAA
AAGCTTTAACAACCACGTGCGTACGCTTGTGGCGCGCGAGGAGGTGGCTATAGGACTGATGCATCTGTGG
GACTTTGTAAGCGCGCTGGAGCAAAACCCAAATAGCAAGCCGCTCATGGCGCAGCTGTTCCTTATAGTGC
AGCACAGCAGGGACAACGAGGCATTCAGGGATGCGCTGCTAAACATAGTAGAGCCCGAGGGCCGCTGGCT
GCTCGATTTGATAAACATCCTGCAGAGCATAGTGGTGCAGGAGCGCAGCTTGAGCCTGGCTGACAAGGTG
GCCGCCATCAACTATTCCATGCTTAGCCTGGGCAAGTTTTACGCCCGCAAGATATACCATACCCCTTACG
TTCCCATAGACAAGGAGGTAAAGATCGAGGGGTTCTACATGCGCATGGCGCTGAAGGTGCTTACCTTGAG
CGACGACCTGGGCGTTTATCGCAACGAGCGCATCCACAAGGCCGTGAGCGTGAGCCGGCGGCGCGAGCTC
AGCGACCGCGAGCTGATGCACAGCCTGCAAAGGGCCCTGGCTGGCACGGGCAGCGGCGATAGAGAGGCCG
AGTCCTACTTTGACGCGGGCGCTGACCTGCGCTGGGCCCCAAGCCGACGCGCCCTGGAGGCAGCTGGGGC
CGGACCTGGGCTGGCGGTGGCACCCGCGCGCGCTGGCAACGTCGGCGGCGTGGAGGAATATGACGAGGAC
GATGAGTACGAGCCAGAGGACGGCGAGTACTAAGCGGTGATGTTTCTGATCAGATGATGCAAGACGCAAC
GGACCCGGCGGTGCGGGCGGCGCTGCAGAGCCAGCCGTCCGGCCTTAACTCCACGGACGACTGGCGCCAG
GTCATGGACCGCATCATGTCGCTGACTGCGCGCAATCCTGACGCGTTCCGGCAGCAGCCGCAGGCCAACC
GGCTCTCCGCAATTCTGGAAGCGGTGGTCCCGGCGCGCGCAAACCCCACGCACGAGAAGGTGCTGGCGAT
CGTAAACGCGCTGGCCGAAAACAGGGCCATCCGGCCCGACGAGGCCGGCCTGGTCTACGACGCGCTGCTT
CAGCGCGTGGCTCGTTACAACAGCGGCAACGTGCAGACCAACCTGGACCGGCTGGTGGGGGATGTGCGCG
AGGCCGTGGCGCAGCGTGAGCGCGCGCAGCAGCAGGGCAACCTGGGCTCCATGGTTGCACTAAACGCCTT
CCTGAGTACACAGCCCGCCAACGTGCCGCGGGGACAGGAGGACTACACCAACTTTGTGAGCGCACTGCGG
CTAATGGTGACTGAGACACCGCAAAGTGAGGTGTACCAGTCTGGGCCAGACTATTTTTTCCAGACCAGTA
GACAAGGCCTGCAGACCGTAAACCTGAGCCAGGCTTTCAAAAACTTGCAGGGGCTGTGGGGGGTGCGGGC
TCCCACAGGCGACCGCGCGACCGTGTCTAGCTTGCTGACGCCCAACTCGCGCCTGTTGCTGCTGCTAATA
GCGCCCTTCACGGACAGTGGCAGCGTGTCCCGGGACACATACCTAGGTCACTTGCTGACACTGTACCGCG
AGGCCATAGGTCAGGCGCATGTGGACGAGCATACTTTCCAGGAGATTACAAGTGTCAGCCGCGCGCTGGG
GCAGGAGGACACGGGCAGCCTGGAGGCAACCCTAAACTACCTGCTGACCAACCGGCGGCAGAAGATCCCC
TCGTTGCACAGTTTAAACAGCGAGGAGGAGCGCATTTTGCGCTACGTGCAGCAGAGCGTGAGCCTTAACC
TGATGCGCGACGGGGTAACGCCCAGCGTGGCGCTGGACATGACCGCGCGCAACATGGAACCGGGCATGTA
TGCCTCAAACCGGCCGTTTATCAACCGCCTAATGGACTACTTGCATCGCGCGGCCGCCGTGAACCCCGAG
TATTTCACCAATGCCATCTTGAACCCGCACTGGCTACCGCCCCCTGGTTTCTACACCGGGGGATTCGAGG
TGCCCGAGGGTAACGATGGATTCCTCTGGGACGACATAGACGACAGCGTGTTTTCCCCGCAACCGCAGAC
CCTGCTAGAGTTGCAACAGCGCGAGCAGGCAGAGGCGGCGCTGCGAAAGGAAAGCTTCCGCAGGCCAAGC
AGCTTGTCCGATCTAGGCGCTGCGGCCCCGCGGTCAGATGCTAGTAGCCCATTTCCAAGCTTGATAGGGT
CTCTTACCAGCACTCGCACCACCCGCCCGCGCCTGCTGGGCGAGGAGGAGTACCTAAACAACTCGCTGCT
GCAGCCGCAGCGCGAAAAAAACCTGCCTCCGGCATTTCCCAACAACGGGATAGAGAGCCTAGTGGACAAG
ATGAGTAGATGGAAGACGTACGCGCAGGAGCACAGGGACGTGCCAGGCCCGCGCCCGCCCACCCGTCGTC
AAAGGCACGACCGTCAGCGGGGTCTGGTGTGGGAGGACGATGACTCGGCAGACGACAGCAGCGTCCTGGA
TTTGGGAGGGAGTGGCAACCCGTTTGCGCACCTTCGCCCCAGGCTGGGGAGAATGTTTTAAAAAAAAAAA
AAGCATGATGCAAAATAAAAAACTCACCAAGGCCATGGCACCGAGCGTTGGTTTTCTTGTATTCCCCTTA
GTATGCGGCGCGCGGCGATGTATGAGGAAGGTCCTCCTCCCTCCTACGAGAGTGTGGTGAGCGCGGCGCC
AGTGGCGGCGGCGCTGGGTTCTCCCTTCGATGCTCCCCTGGACCCGCCGTTTGTGCCTCCGCGGTACCTG
CGGCCTACCGGGGGGAGAAACAGCATCCGTTACTCTGAGTTGGCACCCCTATTCGACACCACCCGTGTGT
ACCTGGTGGACAACAAGTCAACGGATGTGGCATCCCTGAACTACCAGAACGACCACAGCAACTTTCTGAC
CACGGTCATTCAAAACAATGACTACAGCCCGGGGGAGGCAAGCACACAGACCATCAATCTTGACGACCGG
TCGCACTGGGGCGGCGACCTGAAAACCATCCTGCATACCAACATGCCAAATGTGAACGAGTTCATGTTTA
CCAATAAGTTTAAGGCGCGGGTGATGGTGTCGCGCTTGCCTACTAAGGACAATCAGGTGGAGCTGAAATA
CGAGTGGGTGGAGTTCACGCTGCCCGAGGGCAACTACTCCGAGACCATGACCATAGACCTTATGAACAAC
GCGATCGTGGAGCACTACTTGAAAGTGGGCAGACAGAACGGGGTTCTGGAAAGCGACATCGGGGTAAAGT
TTGACACCCGCAACTTCAGACTGGGGTTTGACCCCGTCACTGGTCTTGTCATGCCTGGGGTATATACAAA
CGAAGCCTTCCATCCAGACATCATTTTGCTGCCAGGATGCGGGGTGGACTTCACCCACAGCCGCCTGAGC
AACTTGTTGGGCATCCGCAAGCGGCAACCCTTCCAGGAGGGCTTTAGGATCACCTACGATGATCTGGAGG
GTGGTAACATTCCCGCACTGTTGGATGTGGACGCCTACCAGGCGAGCTTGAAAGATGACACCGAACAGGG
CGGGGGTGGCGCAGGCGGCAGCAACAGCAGTGGCAGCGGCGCGGAAGAGAACTCCAACGCGGCAGCCGCG
GCAATGCAGCCGGTGGAGGACATGAACGATCATGCCATTCGCGGCGACACCTTTGCCACACGGGCTGAGG
AGAAGCGCGCTGAGGCCGAAGCAGCGGCCGAAGCTGCCGCCCCCGCTGCGCAACCCGAGGTCGAGAAGCC
TCAGAAGAAACCGGTGATCAAACCCCTGACAGAGGACAGCAAGAAACGCAGTTACAACCTAATAAGCAAT
GACAGCACCTTCACCCAGTACCGCAGCTGGTACCTTGCATACAACTACGGCGACCCTCAGACCGGAATCC
GCTCATGGACCCTGCTTTGCACTCCTGACGTAACCTGCGGCTCGGAGCAGGTCTACTGGTCGTTGCCAGA
CATGATGCAAGACCCCGTGACCTTCCGCTCCACGCGCCAGATCAGCAACTTTCCGGTGGTGGGCGCCGAG
CTGTTGCCCGTGCACTCCAAGAGCTTCTACAACGACCAGGCCGTCTACTCCCAACTCATCCGCCAGTTTA
CCTCTCTGACCCACGTGTTCAATCGCTTTCCCGAGAACCAGATTTTGGCGCGCCCGCCAGCCCCCACCAT
CACCACCGTCAGTGAAAACGTTCCTGCTCTCACAGATCACGGGACGCTACCGCTGCGCAACAGCATCGGA
GGAGTCCAGCGAGTGACCATTACTGACGCCAGACGCCGCACCTGCCCCTACGTTTACAAGGCCCTGGGCA
TAGTCTCGCCGCGCGTCCTATCGAGCCGCACTTTTTGAGCAAGCATGTCCATCCTTATATCGCCCAGCAA
TAACACAGGCTGGGGCCTGCGCTTCCCAAGCAAGATGTTTGGCGGGGCCAAGAAGCGCTCCGACCAACAC
CCAGTGCGCGTGCGCGGGCACTACCGCGCGCCCTGGGGCGCGCACAAACGCGGCCGCACTGGGCGCACCA
CCGTCGATGACGCCATCGACGCGGTGGTGGAGGAGGCGCGCAACTACACGCCCACGCCGCCACCAGTGTC
CACAGTGGACGCGGCCATTCAGACCGTGGTGCGCGGAGCCCGGCGCTATGCTAAAATGAAGAGACGGCGG
AGGCGCGTAGCACGTCGCCACCGCCGCCGACCCGGCACTGCCGCCCAACGCGCGGCGGCGGCCCTGCTTA
ACCGCGCACGTCGCACCGGCCGACGGGCGGCCATGCGGGCCGCTCGAAGGCTGGCCGCGGGTATTGTCAC
TGTGCCCCCCAGGTCCAGGCGACGAGCGGCCGCCGCAGCAGCCGCGGCCATTAGTGCTATGACTCAGGGT
CGCAGGGGCAACGTGTATTGGGTGCGCGACTCGGTTAGCGGCCTGCGCGTGCCCGTGCGCACCCGCCCCC
CGCGCAACTAGATTGCAAGAAAAAACTACTTAGACTCGTACTGTTGTATGTATCCAGCGGCGGCGGCGCG
CAACGAAGCTATGTCCAAGCGCAAAATCAAAGAAGAGATGCTCCAGGTCATCGCGCCGGAGATCTATGGC
CCCCCGAAGAAGGAAGAGCAGGATTACAAGCCCCGAAAGCTAAAGCGGGTCAAAAAGAAAAAGAAAGATG
ATGATGATGAACTTGACGACGAGGTGGAACTGCTGCACGCTACCGCGCCCAGGCGACGGGTACAGTGGAA
AGGTCGACGCGTAAAACGTGTTTTGCGACCCGGCACCACCGTAGTCTTTACGCCCGGTGAGCGCTCCACC
CGCACCTACAAGCGCGTGTATGATGAGGTGTACGGCGACGAGGACCTGCTTGAGCAGGCCAACGAGCGCC
TCGGGGAGTTTGCCTACGGAAAGCGGCATAAGGACATGCTGGCGTTGCCGCTGGACGAGGGCAACCCAAC
ACCTAGCCTAAAGCCCGTAACACTGCAGCAGGTGCTGCCCGCGCTTGCACCGTCCGAAGAAAAGCGCGGC
CTAAAGCGCGAGTCTGGTGACTTGGCACCCACCGTGCAGCTGATGGTACCCAAGCGCCAGCGACTGGAAG
ATGTCTTGGAAAAAATGACCGTGGAACCTGGGCTGGAGCCCGAGGTCCGCGTGCGGCCAATCAAGCAGGT
GGCGCCGGGACTGGGCGTGCAGACCGTGGACGTTCAGATACCCACTACCAGTAGCACCAGTATTGCCACC
GCCACAGAGGGCATGGAGACACAAACGTCCCCGGTTGCCTCAGCGGTGGCGGATGCCGCGGTGCAGGCGG
TCGCTGCGGCCGCGTCCAAGACCTCTACGGAGGTGCAAACGGACCCGTGGATGTTTCGCGTTTCAGCCCC
CCGGCGCCCGCGCCGTTCGAGGAAGTACGGCGCCGCCAGCGCGCTACTGCCCGAATATGCCCTACATCCT
TCCATTGCGCCTACCCCCGGCTATCGTGGCTACACCTACCGCCCCAGAAGACGAGCAACTACCCGACGCC
GAACCACCACTGGAACCCGCCGCCGCCGTCGCCGTCGCCAGCCCGTGCTGGCCCCGATTTCCGTGCGCAG
GGTGGCTCGCGAAGGAGGCAGGACCCTGGTGCTGCCAACAGCGCGCTACCACCCCAGCATCGTTTAAAAG
CCGGTCTTTGTGGTTCTTGCAGATATGGCCCTCACCTGCCGCCTCCGTTTCCCGGTGCCGGGATTCCGAG
GAAGAATGCACCGTAGGAGGGGCATGGCCGGCCACGGCCTGACGGGCGGCATGCGTCGTGCGCACCACCG
GCGGCGGCGCGCGTCGCACCGTCGCATGCGCGGCGGTATCCTGCCCCTCCTTATTCCACTGATCGCCGCG
GCGATTGGCGCCGTGCCCGGAATTGCATCCGTGGCCTTGCAGGCGCAGAGACACTGATTAAAAACAAGTT
GCATGTGGAAAAATCAAAATAAAAAGTCTGGACTCTCACGCTCGCTTGGTCCTGTAACTATTTTGTAGAA
TGGAAGACATCAACTTTGCGTCTCTGGCCCCGCGACACGGCTCGCGCCCGTTCATGGGAAACTGGCAAGA
TATCGGCACCAGCAATATGAGCGGTGGCGCCTTCAGCTGGGGCTCGCTGTGGAGCGGCATTAAAAATTTC
GGTTCCACCGTTAAGAACTATGGCAGCAAGGCCTGGAACAGCAGCACAGGCCAGATGCTGAGGGATAAGT
TGAAAGAGCAAAATTTCCAACAAAAGGTGGTAGATGGCCTGGCCTCTGGCATTAGCGGGGTGGTGGACCT
GGCCAACCAGGCAGTGCAAAATAAGATTAACAGTAAGCTTGATCCCCGCCCTCCCGTAGAGGAGCCTCCA
CCGGCCGTGGAGACAGTGTCTCCAGAGGGGCGTGGCGAAAAGCGTCCGCGCCCCGACAGGGAAGAAACTC
TGGTGACGCAAATAGACGAGCCTCCCTCGTACGAGGAGGCACTAAAGCAAGGCCTGCCCACCACCCGTCC
CATCGCGCCCATGGCTACCGGAGTGCTGGGCCAGCACACACCCGTAACGCTGGACCTGCCTCCCCCCGCC
GACACCCAGCAGAAACCTGTGCTGCCAGGCCCGACCGCCGTTGTTGTAACCCGTCCTAGCCGCGCGTCCC
TGCGCCGCGCCGCCAGCGGTCCGCGATCGTTGCGGCCCGTAGCCAGTGGCAACTGGCAAAGCACACTGAA
CAGCATCGTGGGTCTGGGGGTGCAATCCCTGAAGCGCCGACGATGCTTCTGATAGCTAACGTGTCGTATG
TGTGTCATGTATGCGTCCATGTCGCCGCCAGAGGAGCTGCTGAGCCGCCGCGCGCCCGCTTTCCAAGATG
GCTACCCCTTCGATGATGCCGCAGTGGTCTTACATGCACATCTCGGGCCAGGACGCCTCGGAGTACCTGA
GCCCCGGGCTGGTGCAGTTTGCCCGCGCCACCGAGACGTACTTCAGCCTGAATAACAAGTTTAGAAACCC
CACGGTGGCGCCTACGCACGACGTGACCACAGACCGGTCCCAGCGTTTGACGCTGCGGTTCATCCCTGTG
GACCGTGAGGATACTGCGTACTCGTACAAGGCGCGGTTCACCCTAGCTGTGGGTGATAACCGTGTGCTGG
ACATGGCTTCCACGTACTTTGACATCCGCGGCGTGCTGGACAGGGGCCCTACTTTTAAGCCCTACTCTGG
CACTGCCTACAACGCCCTGGCTCCCAAGGGTGCCCCAAATCCTTGCGAATGGGATGAAGCTGCTACTGCT
CTTGAAATAAACCTAGAAGAAGAGGACGATGACAACGAAGACGAAGTAGACGAGCAAGCTGAGCAGCAAA
AAACTCACGTATTTGGGCAGGCGCCTTATTCTGGTATAAATATTACAAAGGAGGGTATTCAAATAGGTGT
CGAAGGTCAAACACCTAAATATGCCGATAAAACATTTCAACCTGAACCTCAAATAGGAGAATCTCAGTGG
TACGAAACAGAAATTAATCATGCAGCTGGGAGAGTCCTAAAAAAGACTACCCCAATGAAACCATGTTACG
GTTCATATGCAAAACCCACAAATGAAAATGGAGGGCAAGGCATTCTTGTAAAGCAACAAAATGGAAAGCT
AGAAAGTCAAGTGGAAATGCAATTTTTCTCAACTACTGAGGCAGCCGCAGGCAATGGTGATAACTTGACT
CCTAAAGTGGTATTGTACAGTGAAGATGTAGATATAGAAACCCCAGACACTCATATTTCTTACATGCCCA
CTATTAAGGAAGGTAACTCACGAGAACTAATGGGCCAACAATCTATGCCCAACAGGCCTAATTACATTGC
TTTTAGGGACAATTTTATTGGTCTAATGTATTACAACAGCACGGGTAATATGGGTGTTCTGGCGGGCCAA
GCATCGCAGTTGAATGCTGTTGTAGATTTGCAAGACAGAAACACAGAGCTTTCATACCAGCTTTTGCTTG
ATTCCATTGGTGATAGAACCAGGTACTTTTCTATGTGGAATCAGGCTGTTGACAGCTATGATCCAGATGT
TAGAATTATTGAAAATCATGGAACTGAAGATGAACTTCCAAATTACTGCTTTCCACTGGGAGGTGTGATT
AATACAGAGACTCTTACCAAGGTAAAACCTAAAACAGGTCAGGAAAATGGATGGGAAAAAGATGCTACAG
AATTTTCAGATAAAAATGAAATAAGAGTTGGAAATAATTTTGCCATGGAAATCAATCTAAATGCCAACCT
GTGGAGAAATTTCCTGTACTCCAACATAGCGCTGTATTTGCCCGACAAGCTAAAGTACAGTCCTTCCAAC
GTAAAAATTTCTGATAACCCAAACACCTACGACTACATGAACAAGCGAGTGGTGGCTCCCGGGCTAGTGG
ACTGCTACATTAACCTTGGAGCACGCTGGTCCCTTGACTATATGGACAACGTCAACCCATTTAACCACCA
CCGCAATGCTGGCCTGCGCTACCGCTCAATGTTGCTGGGCAATGGTCGCTATGTGCCCTTCCACATCCAG
GTGCCTCAGAAGTTCTTTGCCATTAAAAACCTCCTTCTCCTGCCGGGCTCATACACCTACGAGTGGAACT
TCAGGAAGGATGTTAACATGGTTCTGCAGAGCTCCCTAGGAAATGACCTAAGGGTTGACGGAGCCAGCAT
TAAGTTTGATAGCATTTGCCTTTACGCCACCTTCTTCCCCATGGCCCACAACACCGCCTCCACGCTTGAG
GCCATGCTTAGAAACGACACCAACGACCAGTCCTTTAACGACTATCTC
[453 nt withheld, positions 22659-23111]
CAGCCCATGAGCCGTCAGGTGGTGGATGATACTAAATACAAGGACTACCAACAGGTGGGCATCCTACACC
AACACAACAACTCTGGATTTGTTGGCTACCTTGCCCCCACCATGCGCGAAGGACAGGCCTACCCTGCTAA
CTTCCCCTATCCGCTTATAGGCAAGACCGCAGTTGACAGCATTACCCAGAAAAAGTTTCTTTGCGATCGC
ACCCTTTGGCGCATCCCATTCTCCAGTAACTTTATGTCCATGGGCGCACTCACAGACCTGGGCCAAAACC
TTCTCTACGCCAACTCCGCCCACGCGCTAGACATGACTTTTGAGGTGGATCCCATGGACGAGCCCACCCT
TCTTTATGTTTTGTTTGAAGTCTTTGACGTGGTCCGTGTGCACCAGCCGCACCGCGGCGTCATCGAAACC
GTGTACCTGCGCACGCCCTTCTCGGCCGGCAACGCCACAACATAAAGAAGCAAGCAACATCAACAACAGC
TGCCGCCATGGGCTCCAGTGAGCAGGAACTGAAAGCCATTGTCAAAGATCTTGGTTGTGGGCCATATTTT
TTGGGCACCTATGACAAGCGCTTTCCAGGCTTTGTTTCTCCACACAAGCTCGCCTGCGCCATAGTCAATA
CGGCCGGTCGCGAGACTGGGGGCGTACACTGGATGGCCTTTGCCTGGAACCCGCACTCAAAAACATGCTA
CCTCTTTGAGCCCTTTGGCTTTTCTGACCAGCGACTCAAGCAGGTTTACCAGTTTGAGTACGAGTCACTC
CTGCGCCGTAGCGCCATTGCTTCTTCCCCCGACCGCTGTATAACGCTGGAAAAGTCCACCCAAAGCGTAC
AGGGGCCCAACTCGGCCGCCTGTGGACTATTCTGCTGCATGTTTCTCCACGCCTTTGCCAACTGGCCCCA
AACTCCCATGGATCACAACCCCACCATGAACCTTATTACCGGGGTACCCAACTCCATGCTCAACAGTCCC
CAGGTACAGCCCACCCTGCGTCGCAACCAGGAACAGCTCTACAGCTTCCTGGAGCGCCACTCGCCCTACT
TCCGCAGCCACAGTGCGCAGATTAGGAGCGCCACTTCTTTTTGTCACTTGAAAAACATGTAAAAATAATG
TACTAGAGACACTTTCAATAAAGGCAAATGCTTTTATTTGTACACTCTCGGGTGATTATTTACCCGCACC
CTTGCCGTCTGCGCCGTTTAAAAATCAAAGGGGTTCTGCCGCGCATCGCTATGCGCCACTGGCAGGGACA
CGTTGCGATACTGGTGTTTAGTGCTCCACTTAAACTCAGGCACAACCATCCGCGGCAGCTCGGTGAAGTT
TTCACTCCACAGGCTGCGCACCATCACCAACGCGTTTAGCAGGTCGGGCGCCGATATCTTGAAGTCGCAG
TTGGGGCCTCCGCCCTGCGCGCGCGAGTTGCGATACACAGGGTTGCAGCACTGGAACACTATCAGCGCCG
GGTGGTGCACGCTGGCCAGCACGCTCTTGTCGGAGATCAGATCCGCGTCCAGGTCCTCCGCGTTGCTCAG
GGCGAACGGAGTCAACTTTGGTAGCTGCCTTCCCAAAAAGGGCGCGTGCCCAGGCTTTGAGTTGCACTCG
CACCGTAGTGGCATCAAAAGGTGACCGTGCCCGGTCTGGGCGTTAGGATACAGCGCCTGCATAAAAGCCT
TGATCTGCTTAAAAGCCACCTGAGCCTTTGCGCCTTCAGAGAAGAACATGCCGCAAGACTTGCCGGAAAA
CTGATTGGCCGGACAGGCCGCGTCGTGCACGCAGCACCTTGCGTCGGTGTTGGAGATCTGCACCACATTT
CGGCCCCACCGGTTCTTCACGATCTTGGCCTTGCTAGACTGCTCCTTCAGCGCGCGCTGCCCGTTTTCGC
TCGTCACATCCATTTCAATCACGTGCTCCTTATTTATCATAATGCTTCCGTGTAGACACTTAAGCTCGCC
TTCGATCTCAGCGCAGCGGTGCAGCCACAACGCGCAGCCCGTGGGCTCGTGATGCTTGTAGGTCACCTCT
GCAAACGACTGCAGGTACGCCTGCAGGAATCGCCCCATCATCGTCACAAAGGTCTTGTTGCTGGTGAAGG
TCAGCTGCAACCCGCGGTGCTCCTCGTTCAGCCAGGTCTTGCATACGGCCGCCAGAGCTTCCACTTGGTC
AGGCAGTAGTTTGAAGTTCGCCTTTAGATCGTTATCCACGTGGTACTTGTCCATCAGCGCGCGCGCAGCC
TCCATGCCCTTCTCCCACGCAGACACGATCGGCACACTCAGCGGGTTCATCACCGTAATTTCACTTTCCG
CTTCGCTGGGCTCTTCCTCTTCCTCTTGCGTCCGCATACCACGCGCCACTGGGTCGTCTTCATTCAGCCG
CCGCACTGTGCGCTTACCTCCTTTGCCATGCTTGATTAGCACCGGTGGGTTGCTGAAACCCACCATTTGT
AGCGCCACATCTTCTCTTTCTTCCTCGCTGTCCACGATTACCTCTGGTGATGGCGGGCGCTCGGGCTTGG
GAGAAGGGCGCTTCTTTTTCTTCTTGGGCGCAATGGCCAAATCCGCCGCCGAGGTCGATGGCCGCGGGCT
GGGTGTGCGCGGCACCAGCGCGTCTTGTGATGAGTCTTCCTCGTCCTCGGACTCGATACGCCGCCTCATC
CGCTTTTTTGGGGGCGCCCGGGGAGGCGGCGGCGACGGGGACGGGGACGACACGTCCTCCATGGTTGGGG
GACGTCGCGCCGCACCGCGTCCGCGCTCGGGGGTGGTTTCGCGCTGCTCCTCTTCCCGACTGGCCATTTC
CTTCTCCTATAGGCAGAAAAAGATCATGGAGTCAGTCGAGAAGAAGGACAGCCTAACCGCCCCCTCTGAG
TTCGCCACCACCGCCTCCACCGATGCCGCCAACGCGCCTACCACCTTCCCCGTCGAGGCACCCCCGCTTG
AGGAGGAGGAAGTGATTATCGAGCAGGACCCAGGTTTTGTAAGCGAAGACGACGAGGACCGCTCAGTACC
AACAGAGGATAAAAAGCAAGACCAGGACAACGCAGAGGCAAACGAGGAACAAGTCGGGCGGGGGGACGAA
AGGCATGGCGACTACCTAGATGTGGGAGACGACGTGCTGTTGAAGCATCTGCAGCGCCAGTGCGCCATTA
TCTGCGACGCGTTGCAAGAGCGCAGCGATGTGCCCCTCGCCATAGCGGATGTCAGCCTTGCCTACGAACG
CCACCTATTCTCACCGCGCGTACCCCCCAAACGCCAAGAAAACGGCACATGCGAGCCCAACCCGCGCCTC
AACTTCTACCCCGTATTTGCCGTGCCAGAGGTGCTTGCCACCTATCACATCTTTTTCCAAAACTGCAAGA
TACCCCTATCCTGCCGTGCCAACCGCAGCCGAGCGGACAAGCAGCTGGCCTTGCGGCAGGGCGCTGTCAT
ACCTGATATCGCCTCGCTCAACGAAGTGCCAAAAATCTTTGAGGGTCTTGGACGCGACGAGAAGCGCGCG
GCAAACGCTCTGCAACAGGAAAACAGCGAAAATGAAAGTCACTCTGGAGTGTTGGTGGAACTCGAGGGTG
ACAACGCGCGCCTAGCCGTACTAAAACGCAGCATCGAGGTCACCCACTTTGCCTACCCGGCACTTAACCT
ACCCCCCAAGGTCATGAGCACAGTCATGAGTGAGCTGATCGTGCGCCGTGCGCAGCCCCTGGAGAGGGAT
GCAAATTTGCAAGAACAAACAGAGGAGGGCCTACCCGCAGTTGGCGACGAGCAGCTAGCGCGCTGGCTTC
AAACGCGCGAGCCTGCCGACTTGGAGGAGCGACGCAAACTAATGATGGCCGCAGTGCTCGTTACCGTGGA
GCTTGAGTGCATGCAGCGGTTCTTTGCTGACCCGGAGATGCAGCGCAAGCTAGAGGAAACATTGCACTAC
ACCTTTCGACAGGGCTACGTACGCCAGGCCTGCAAGATCTCCAACGTGGAGCTCTGCAACCTGGTCTCCT
ACCTTGGAATTTTGCACGAAAACCGCCTTGGGCAAAACGTGCTTCATTCCACGCTCAAGGGCGAGGCGCG
CCGCGACTACGTCCGCGACTGCGTTTACTTATTTCTATGCTACACCTGGCAGACGGCCATGGGCGTTTGG
CAGCAGTGCTTGGAGGAGTGCAACCTCAAGGAGCTGCAGAAACTGCTAAAGCAAAACTTGAAGGACCTAT
GGACGGCCTTCAACGAGCGCTCCGTGGCCGCGCACCTGGCGGACATCATTTTCCCCGAACGCCTGCTTAA
AACCCTGCAACAGGGTCTGCCAGACTTCACCAGTCAAAGCATGTTGCAGAACTTTAGGAACTTTATCCTA
GAGCGCTCAGGAATCTTGCCCGCCACCTGCTGTGCACTTCCTAGCGACTTTGTGCCCATTAAGTACCGCG
AATGCCCTCCGCCGCTTTGGGGCCACTGCTACCTTCTGCAGCTAGCCAACTACCTTGCCTACCACTCTGA
CATAATGGAAGACGTGAGCGGTGACGGTCTACTGGAGTGTCACTGTCGCTGCAACCTATGCACCCCGCAC
CGCTCCCTGGTTTGCAATTCGCAGCTGCTTAACGAAAGTCAAATTATCGGTACCTTTGAGCTGCAGGGTC
CCTCGCCTGACGAAAAGTCCGCGGCTCCGGGGTTGAAACTCACTCCGGGGCTGTGGACGTCGGCTTACCT
TCGCAAATTTGTACCTGAGGACTACCACGCCCACGAGATTAGGTTCTACGAAGACCAATCCCGCCCGCCT
AATGCGGAGCTTACCGCCTGCGTCATTACCCAGGGCCACATTCTTGGCCAATTGCAAGCCATCAACAAAG
CCCGCCAAGAGTTTCTGCTACGAAAGGGACGGGGGGTTTACTTGGACCCCCAGTCCGGCGAGGAGCTCAA
CCCAATCCCCCCGCCGCCGCAGCCCTATCAGCAGCAGCCGCGGGCCCTTGCTTCCCAGGATGGCACCCAA
AAAGAAGCTGCAGCTGCCGCCGCCACCCACGGACGAGGAGGAATACTGGGACAGTCAGGCAGAGGAGGTT
TTGGACGAGGAGGAGGAGGACATGATGGAAGACTGGGAGAGCCTAGACGAGGAAGCTTCCGAGGTCGAAG
AGGTGTCAGACGAAACACCGTCACCCTCGGTCGCATTCCCCTCGCCGGCGCCCCAGAAATCGGCAACCGG
TTCCAGCATGGCTACAACCTCCGCTCCTCAGGCGCCGCCGGCACTGCCCGTTCGCCGACCCAACCGTAGA
TGGGACACCACTGGAACCAGGGCCGGTAAGTCCAAGCAGCCGCCGCCGTTAGCCCAAGAGCAACAACAGC
GCCAAGGCTACCGCTCATGGCGCGGGCACAAGAACGCCATAGTTGCTTGCTTGCAAGACTGTGGGGGCAA
CATCTCCTTCGCCCGCCGCTTTCTTCTCTACCATCACGGCGTGGCCTTCCCCCGTAACATCCTGCATTAC
TACCGTCATCTCTACAGCCCATACTGCACCGGCGGCAGCGGCAGCAACAGCAGCGGCCACACAGAAGCAA
AGGCGACCGGATAGCAAGACTCTGACAAAGCCCAAGAAATCCACAGCGGCGGCAGCAGCAGGAGGAGGAG
CGCTGCGTCTGGCGCCCAACGAACCCGTATCGACCCGCGAGCTTAGAAACAGGATTTTTCCCACTCTGTA
TGCTATATTTCAACAGAGCAGGGGCCAAGAACAAGAGCTGAAAATAAAAAACAGGTCTCTGCGATCCCTC
ACCCGCAGCTGCCTGTATCACAAAAGCGAAGATCAGCTTCGGCGCACGCTGGAAGACGCGGAGGCTCTCT
TCAGTAAATACTGCGCGCTGACTCTTAAGGACTAGTTTCGCGCCCTTTCTCAAATTTAAGCGCGAAAACT
ACGTCATCTCCAGCGGCCACACCCGGCGCCAGCACCTGTTGTCAGCGCCATTATGAGCAAGGAAATTCCC
ACGCCCTACATGTGGAGTTACCAGCCACAAATGGGACTTGCGGCTGGAGCTGCCCAAGACTACTCAACCC
GAATAAACTACATGAGCGCGGGACCCCACATGATATCCCGGGTCAACGGAATACGCGCCCACCGAAACCG
AATTCTCCTGGAACAGGCGGCTATTACCACCACACCTCGTAATAACCTTAATCCCCGTAGTTGGCCCGCT
GCCCTGGTGTACCAGGAAAGTCCCGCTCCCACCACTGTGGTACTTCCCAGAGACGCCCAGGCCGAAGTTC
AGATGACTAACTCAGGGGCGCAGCTTGCGGGCGGCTTTCGTCACAGGGTGCGGTCGCCCGGGCAGGGTAT
AACTCACCTGACAATCAGAGGGCGAGGTATTCAGCTCAACGACGAGTCGGTGAGCTCCTCGCTTGGTCTC
CGTCCGGACGGGACATTTCAGATCGGCGGCGCCGGCCGCTCTTCATTCACGCCTCGTCAGGCAATCCTAA
CTCTGCAGACCTCGTCCTCTGAGCCGCGCTCTGGAGGCATTGGAACTCTGCAATTTATTGAGGAGTTTGT
GCCATCGGTCTACTTTAACCCCTTCTCGGGACCTCCCGGCCACTATCCGGATCAATTTATTCCTAACTTT
GACGCGGTAAAGGACTCGGCGGACGGCTACGACTGAATGTTAAGTGGAGAGGCAGAGCAACTGCGCCTGA
AACACCTGGTCCACTGTCGCCGCCACAAGTGCTTTGCCCGCGACTCCGGTGAGTTTTGCTACTTTGAATT
GCCCGAGGATCATATCGAGGGCCCGGCGCACGGCGTCCGGCTTACCGCCCAGGGAGAGCTTGCCCGTAGC
CTGATTCGGGAGTTTACCCAGCGCCCCCTGCTAGTTGAGCGGGACAGGGGACCCTGTGTTCTCACTGTGA
TTTGCAACTGTCCTAACCCTGGATTACATCAAGATCTTTGTTGCCATCTCTGTGCTGAGTATAATAAATA
CAGAAATTAAAATATACTGGGGCTCCTATCGCCATCCTGTAAACGCCACCGTCTTCACCCGCCCAAGCAA
ACCAAGGCGAACCTTACCTGGTACTTTTAACATCTCTCCCTCTGTGATTTACAACAGTTTCAACCCAGAC
GGAGTGAGTCTACGAGAGAACCTCTCCGAGCTCAGCTACTCCATCAGAAAAAACACCACCCTCCTTACCT
GCCGGGAACGTACGAGTGCGTCACCGGCCGCTGCACCACACCTACCGCCTGACCGTAAACCAGACTTTTT
CCGGACAGACCTCAATAACTCTGTTTACCAGAACAGGAGGTGAGCTTAGAAAACCCTTAGGGTATTAGGC
CAAAGGCGCAGCTACTGTGGGGTTTATGAACAATTCAAGCAACTCTACGGGCTATTCTAATTCAGGTTTC
TCTAGAAATGGACGGAATTATTACAGAGCAGCGCCTGCTAGAAAGACGCAGGGCAGCGGCCGAGCAACAG
CGCATGAATCAAGAGCTCCAAGACATGGTTAACTTGCACCAGTGCAAAAGGGGTATCTTTTGTCTGGTAA
AGCAGGCCAAAGTCACCTACGACAGTAATACCACCGGACACCGCCTTAGCTACAAGTTGCCAACCAAGCG
TCAGAAATTGGTGGTCATGGTGGGAGAAAAGCCCATTACCATAACTCAGCACTCGGTAGAAACCGAAGGC
TGCATTCACTCACCTTGTCAAGGACCTGAGGATCTCTGCACCCTTATTAAGACCCTGTGCGGTCTCAAAG
ATCTTATTCCCTTTAACTAATAAAAAAAAATAATAAAGCATCACTTACTTAAAATCAGTTAGCAAATTTC
TGTCCAGTTTATTCAGCAGCACCTCCTTGCCCTCCTCCCAGCTCTGGTATTGCAGCTTCCTCCTGGCTGC
AAACTTTCTCCACAATCTAAATGGAATGTCAGTTTCCTCCTGTTCCTGTCCATCCGCACCCACTATCTTC
ATGTTGTTGCAGATGAAGCGCGCAAGACCGTCTGAAGATACCTTCAACCCCGTGTATCCATATGACACGG
AAACCGGTCCTCCAACTGTGCCTTTTCTTACTCCTCCCTTTGTATCCCCCAATGGGTTTCAAGAGAGTCC
CCCTGGGGTACTCTCTTTGCGCCTATCCGAACCTCTAGTTACCTCCAATGGCATGCTTGCGCTCAAAATG
GGCAACGGCCTCTCTCTGGACGAGGCCGGCAACCTTACCTCCCAAAATGTAACCACTGTGAGCCCACCTC
TCAAAAAAACCAAGTCAAACATAAACCTGGAAATATCTGCACCCCTCACAGTTACCTCAGAAGCCCTAAC
TGTGGCTGCCGCCGCACCTCTAATGGTCGCGGGCAACACACTCACCATGCAATCACAGGCCCCGCTAACC
GTGCACGACTCCAAACTTAGCATTGCCACCCAAGGACCCCTCACAGTGTCAGAAGGAAAGCTAGCCCTGC
AAACATCAGGCCCCCTCACCACCACCGATAGCAGTACCCTTACTATCACTGCCTCACCCCCTCTAACTAC
TGCCACTGGTAGCTTGGGCATTGACTTGAAAGAGCCCATTTATACACAAAATGGAAAACTAGGACTAAAG
TACGGGGCTCCTTTGCATGTAACAGACGACCTAAACACTTTGACCGTAGCAACTGGTCCAGGTGTGACTA
TTAATAATACTTCCTTGCAAACTAAAGTTACTGGAGCCTTGGGTTTTGATTCACAAGGCAATATGCAACT
TAATGTAGCAGGAGGACTAAGGATTGATTCTCAAAACAGACGCCTTATACTTGATGTTAGTTATCCGTTT
GATGCTCAAAACCAACTAAATCTAAGACTAGGACAGGGCCCTCTTTTTATAAACTCAGCCCACAACTTGG
ATATTAACTACAACAAAGGCCTTTACTTGTTTACAGCTTCAAACAATTCCAAAAAGCTTGAGGTTAACCT
AAGCACTGCCAAGGGGTTGATGTTTGACGCTACAGCCATAGCCATTAATGCAGGAGATGGGCTTGAATTT
GGTTCACCTAATGCACCAAACACAAATCCCCTCAAAACAAAAATTGGCCATGGCCTAGAATTTGATTCAA
ACAAGGCTATGGTTCCTAAACTAGGAACTGGCCTTAGTTTTGACAGCACAGGTGCCATTACAGTAGGAAA
CAAAAATAATGATAAGCTAACTTTGTGGACCACACCAGCTCCATCTCCTAACTGTAGACTAAATGCAGAG
AAAGATGCTAAACTCACTTTGGTCTTAACAAAATGTGGCAGTCAAATACTTGCTACAGTTTCAGTTTTGG
CTGTTAAAGGCAGTTTGGCTCCAATATCTGGAACAGTTCAAAGTGCTCATCTTATTATAAGATTTGACGA
AAATGGAGTGCTACTAAACAATTCCTTCCTGGACCCAGAATATTGGAACTTTAGAAATGGAGATCTTACT
GAAGGCACAGCCTATACAAACGCTGTTGGATTTATGCCTAACCTATCAGCTTATCCAAAATCTCACGGTA
AAACTGCCAAAAGTAACATTGTCAGTCAAGTTTACTTAAACGGAGACAAAACTAAACCTGTAACACTAAC
CATTACACTAAACGGTACACAGGAAACAGGAGACACAACTCCAAGTGCATACTCTATGTCATTTTCATGG
GACTGGTCTGGCCACAACTACATTAATGAAATATTTGCCACATCCTCTTACACTTTTTCATACATTGCCC
AAGAATAAAGAATCGTTTGTGTTATGTTTCAACGTGTTTATTTTTCAATTGCAGAAAATTTCGAATCATT
TTTCATTCAGTAGTATAGCCCCACCACCACATAGCTTATACAGATCACCGTACCTTAATCAAACTCACAG
AACCCTAGTATTCAACCTGCCACCTCCCTCCCAACACACAGAGTACACAGTCCTTTCTCCCCGGCTGGCC
TTAAAAAGCATCATATCATGGGTAACAGACATATTCTTAGGTGTTATATTCCACACGGTTTCCTGTCGAG
CCAAACGCTCATCAGTGATATTAATAAACTCCCCGGGCAGCTCACTTAAGTTCATGTCGCTGTCCAGCTG
CTGAGCCACAGGCTGCTGTCCAACTTGCGGTTGCTTAACGGGCGGCGAAGGAGAAGTCCACGCCTACATG
GGGGTAGAGTCATAATCGTGCATCAGGATAGGGCGGTGGTGCTGCAGCAGCGCGCGAATAAACTGCTGCC
GCCGCCGCTCCGTCCTGCAGGAATACAACATGGCAGTGGTCTCCTCAGCGATGATTCGCACCGCCCGCAG
CATAAGGCGCCTTGTCCTCCGGGCACAGCAGCGCACCCTGATCTCACTTAAATCAGCACAGTAACTGCAG
CACAGCACCACAATATTGTTCAAAATCCCACAGTGCAAGGCGCTGTATCCAAAGCTCATGGCGGGGACCA
CAGAACCCACGTGGCCATCATACCACAAGCGCAGGTAGATTAAGTGGCGACCCCTCATAAACACGCTGGA
CATAAACATTACCTCTTTTGGCATGTTGTAATTCACCACCTCCCGGTACCATATAAACCTCTGATTAAAC
ATGGCGCCATCCACCACCATCCTAAACCAGCTGGCCAAAACCTGCCCGCCGGCTATACACTGCAGGGAAC
CGGGACTGGAACAATGACAGTGGAGAGCCCAGGACTCGTAACCATGGATCATCATGCTCGTCATGATATC
AATGTTGGCACAACACAGGCACACGTGCATACACTTCCTCAGGATTACAAGCTCCTCCCGCGTTAGAACC
ATATCCCAGGGAACAACCCATTCCTGAATCAGCGTAAATCCCACACTGCAGGGAAGACCTCGCACGTAAC
TCACGTTGTGCATTGTCAAAGTGTTACATTCGGGCAGCAGCGGATGATCCTCCAGTATGGTAGCGCGGGT
TTCTGTCTCAAAAGGAGGTAGACGATCCCTACTGTACGGAGTGCGCCGAGACAACCGAGATCGTGTTGGT
CGTAGTGTCATGCCAAATGGAACGCCGGACGTAGTCATATTTCCTGAAGCAAAACCAGGTGCGGGCGTGA
CAAACAGATCTGCGTCTCCGGTCTCGCCGCTTAGATCGCTCTGTGTAGTAGTTGTAGTATATCCACTCTC
TCAAAGCATCCAGGCGCCCCCTGGCTTCGGGTTCTATGTAAACTCCTTCATGCGCCGCTGCCCTGATAAC
ATCCACCACCGCAGAATAAGCCACACCCAGCCAACCTACACATTCGTTCTGCGAGTCACACACGGGAGGA
GCGGGAAGAGCTGGAAGAACCATGTTTTTTTTTTTATTCCAAAAGATTATCCAAAACCTCAAAATGAAGA
TCTATTAAGTGAACGCGCTCCCCTCCGGTGGCGTGGTCAAACTCTACAGCCAAAGAACAGATAATGGCAT
TTGTAAGATGTTGCACAATGGCTTCCAAAAGGCAAACGGCCCTCACGTCCAAGTGGACGTAAAGGCTAAA
CCCTTCAGGGTGAATCTCCTCTATAAACATTCCAGCACCTTCAACCATGCCCAAATAATTCTCATCTCGC
CACCTTCTCAATATATCTCTAAGCAAATCCCGAATATTAAGTCCGGCCATTGTAAAAATCTGCTCCAGAG
CGCCCTCCACCTTCAGCCTCAAGCAGCGAATCATGATTGCAAAAATTCAGGTTCCTCACAGACCTGTATA
AGATTCAAAAGCGGAACATTAACAAAAATACCGCGATCCCGTAGGTCCCTTCGCAGGGCCAGCTGAACAT
AATCGTGCAGGTCTGCACGGACCAGCGCGGCCACTTCCCCGCCAGGAACCATGACAAAAGAACCCACACT
GATTATGACACGCATACTCGGAGCTATGCTAACCAGCGTAGCCCCGATGTAAGCTTGTTGCATGGGCGGC
GATATAAAATGCAAGGTGCTGCTCAAAAAATCAGGCAAAGCCTCGCGCAAAAAAGAAAGCACATCGTAGT
CATGCTCATGCAGATAAAGGCAGGTAAGCTCCGGAACCACCACAGAAAAAGACACCATTTTTCTCTCAAA
CATGTCTGCGGGTTTCTGCATAAACACAAAATAAAATAACAAAAAAACATTTAAACATTAGAAGCCTGTC
TTACAACAGGAAAAACAACCCTTATAAGCATAAGACGGACTACGGCCATGCCGGCGTGACCGTAAAAAAA
CTGGTCACCGTGATTAAAAAGCACCACCGACAGCTCCTCGGTCATGTCCGGAGTCATAATGTAAGACTCG
GTAAACACATCAGGTTGATTCACATCGGTCAGTGCTAAAAAGCGACCGAAATAGCCCGGGGGAATACATA
CCCGCAGGCGTAGAGACAACATTACAGCCCCCATAGGAGGTATAACAAAATTAATAGGAGAGAAAAACAC
ATAAACACCTGAAAAACCCTCCTGCCTAGGCAAAATAGCACCCTCCCGCTCCAGAACAACATACAGCGCT
TCCACAGCGGCAGCCATAACAGTCAGCCTTACCAGTAAAAAAGAAAACCTATTAAAAAAACACCACTCGA
CACGGCACCAGCTCAATCAGTCACAGTGTAAAAAAGGGCCAAGTGCAGAGCGAGTATATATAGGACTAAA
AAATGACGTAACGGTTAAAGTCCACAAAAAACACCCAGAAAACCGCACGCGAACCTACGCCCAGAAACGA
AAGCCAAAAAACCCACAACTTCCTCAAATCGTCACTTCCGTTTTCCCACGTTACGTCACTTCCCATTTTA
AGAAAACTACAATTCCCAACACATACAAGTTACTCCGCCCTAAAACCTACGTCACCCGCCCCGTTCCCAC
GCCCCGCGCCACGTCACAAACTCCACCCCCTCATTATCATATTGGCTTCAATCCAAAATAAGGTATATTA
TTGATGATGTTAATTAATTTAAATCCGCATGCGATATCGAGCTCTCCCGGGAATTCGGATCTGCGACGCG
AGGCTGGATGGCCTTCCCCATTATGATTCTTCTCGCTTCCGGCGGCATCGGGATGCCCGCGTTGCAGGCC
ATGCTGTCCAGGCAGGTAGATGACGACCATCAGGGACAGCTTCAAGGCCAGCAAAAGGCCAGGAACCGTA
AAAAGGCCGCGTTGCTGGCGTTTTTCCATAGGCTCCGCCCCCCTGACGAGCATCACAAAAATCGACGCTC
AAGTCAGAGGTGGCGAAACCCGACAGGACTATAAAGATACCAGGCGTTTCCCCCTGGAAGCTCCCTCGTG
CGCTCTCCTGTTCCGACCCTGCCGCTTACCGGATACCTGTCCGCCTTTCTCCCTTCGGGAAGCGTGGCGC
TTTCTCATAGCTCACGCTGTAGGTATCTCAGTTCGGTGTAGGTCGTTCGCTCCAAGCTGGGCTGTGTGCA
CGAACCCCCCGTTCAGCCCGACCGCTGCGCCTTATCCGGTAACTATCGTCTTGAGTCCAACCCGGTAAGA
CACGACTTATCGCCACTGGCAGCAGCCACTGGTAACAGGATTAGCAGAGCGAGGTATGTAGGCGGTGCTA
CAGAGTTCTTGAAGTGGTGGCCTAACTACGGCTACACTAGAAGGACAGTATTTGGTATCTGCGCTCTGCT
GAAGCCAGTTACCTTCGGAAAAAGAGTTGGTAGCTCTTGATCCGGCAAACAAACCACCGCTGGTAGCGGT
GGTTTTTTTGTTTGCAAGCAGCAGATTACGCGCAGAAAAAAAGGATCTCAAGAAGATCCTTTGATCTTTT
CTACGGGGTCTGACGCTCAGTGGAACGAAAACTCACGTTAAGGGATTTTGGTCATGAGATTATCAAAAAG
GATCTTCACCTAGATCCTTTTAAATCAATCTAAAGTATATATGAGTAAACTTGGTCTGACAGTTACCAAT
GCTTAATCAGTGAGGCACCTATCTCAGCGATCTGTCTATTTCGTTCATCCATAGTTGCCTGACTCCCCGT
CGTGTAGATAACTACGATACGGGAGGGCTTACCATCTGGCCCCAGTGCTGCAATGATACCGCGAGACCCA
CGCTCACCGGCTCCAGATTTATCAGCAATAAACCAGCCAGCCGGAAGGGCCGAGCGCAGAAGTGGTCCTG
CAACTTTATCCGCCTCCATCCAGTCTATTAATTGTTGCCGGGAAGCTAGAGTAAGTAGTTCGCCAGTTAA
TAGTTTGCGCAACGTTGTTGCCATTGCTACAGGCATCGTGGTGTCACGCTCGTCGTTTGGTATGGCTTCA
TTCAGCTCCGGTTCCCAACGATCAAGGCGAGTTACATGATCCCCCATGTTGTGCAAAAAAGCGGTTAGCT
CCTTCGGTCCTCCGATCGTTGTCAGAAGTAAGTTGGCCGCAGTGTTATCACTCATGGTTATGGCAGCACT
GCATAATTCTCTTACTGTCATGCCATCCGTAAGATGCTTTTCTGTGACTGGTGAGTACTCAACCAAGTCA
TTCTGAGAATAGTGTATGCGGCGACCGAGTTGCTCTTGCCCGGCGTCAACACGGGATAATACCGCGCCAC
ATAGCAGAACTTTAAAAGTGCTCATCATTGGAAAACGTTCTTCGGGGCGAAAACTCTCAAGGATCTTACC
GCTGTTGAGATCCAGTTCGATGTAACCCACTCGTGCACCCAACTGATCTTCAGCATCTTTTACTTTCACC
AGCGTTTCTGGGTGAGCAAAAACAGGAAGGCAAAATGCCGCAAAAAAGGGAATAAGGGCGACACGGAAAT
GTTGAATACTCATACTCTTCCTTTTTCAATATTATTGAAGCATTTATCAGGGTTATTGTCTCATGAGCGG
ATACATATTTGAATGTATTTAGAAAAATAAACAAATAGGGGTTCCGCGCACATTTCCCCGAAAAGTGCCA
CCTGACGTCTAAGAAACCATTATTATCATGACATTAACCTATAAAAATAGGCGTATCACGAGGCCCTTTC
GTCTTCAAGAATTGGATCCGAATTCCCGGGAGAGCTCGATATCGCATGCGGATTTAAATTAATTAA
Features (pLannotate 1.2.2; 50 found; start..end, strand, type, name):
      1..103     +  repeat_region  ITR: inverted terminal repeat of human adenovirus serotype 5 inverted
    191..341     +  misc_signal    Ad5 Ψ: packaging signal for adenovirus serotype 5
    524..576     -  misc_feature   bom (fragment): basis of mobility region from pBR322
    731..1110    +  enhancer       CMV enhancer: human cytomegalovirus immediate early enhancer
   1111..1314    +  promoter       CMV promoter: human cytomegalovirus (CMV) immediate early promoter
   1310..1343    +  LTR            5' LTR (truncated) (fragment): truncated 5' long terminal repeat (LTR) from HIV-1
   1359..1377    +  promoter       T7 promoter: promoter for bacteriophage T7 RNA polymerase
   1407..1431    +  protein_bind   attB1: mutant version of attB; recombination site for the Gateway® BP reaction BP Clonase™
   1465..2106    +  CDS            Neurog3: NGN3_MOUSE - Also known as Ath4b, Atoh5, Ngn3. Experimental evidence at protein level: Swiss-Prot protein existence level 1. Acts as a transcriptional regulator. Together with NKX2-2, initiates transcriptional activation of NEUROD1. Involved in neurogenesis. Also required for the specification of a common precursor of the 4 pancreatic endocrine cell types. From Mus musculus (Mouse).
   2113..2165    +  CDS            P2A (fragment): 2A peptide from porcine teschovirus-1 polyprotein Eukaryotic ribosomes fail to insert a peptide bond between the Gly and Pro residues, yielding separate polypeptides.
   2176..3027    +  CDS            Pdx1: PDX1_MOUSE - Also known as Ipf1. Experimental evidence at protein level: Swiss-Prot protein existence level 1. Activates insulin and somatostatin gene transcription. Key regulator of islet peptide hormone expression but also responsible for the development of the pancreas, most probably by determining maturation and differentiation of common pancreatic precursor cells in the developing gut. As part of a PDX1:PBX1b:MEIS2b complex in pancreatic acinar cells is involved in the transcriptional activation of the ELA1 enhancer; the complex binds to the enhancer B element and cooperates with the tran
   3094..4170    +  CDS            Mafa: MAFA_MOUSE - Experimental evidence at protein level: Swiss-Prot protein existence level 1. Transcriptional factor that activates insulin gene expression (PubMed:12368292, PubMed:15665000). Acts synergistically with NEUROD1/BETA2 and PDX1 (PubMed:15665000). Binds the insulin enhancer C1/RIPE3b element (PubMed:12917329, PubMed:14680841, PubMed:14973194, PubMed:15665000). Binds to consensus TRE-type MARE 5'-TGCTGACTCAGCA-3' DNA sequence (By similarity). From Mus musculus (Mouse).
   4177..4236    +  CDS            E2A: 2A peptide from equine rhinitis A virus polyprotein Eukaryotic ribosomes fail to insert a peptide bond between the Gly and Pro residues, yielding separate polypeptides.
   4246..4953    +  CDS            mCherry: mCherry is a basic (constitutively fluorescent) red fluorescent protein published in 2004, derived from Discosoma sp.. It is reported to be a very rapidly-maturing monomer with low acid sensitivity.
   4980..5004    -  protein_bind   attB2: mutant version of attB; recombination site for the Gateway® BP reaction BP Clonase™
   5030..5071    +  CDS            V5 tag: epitope tag from simian virus 5
   5155..5203    +  polyA_signal   HSV TK poly(A) signal: herpes simplex virus thymidine kinase polyadenylation signal (Cole and Stacy, 1985)
   5485..5904    +  CDS            IX: CAP9_ADE05 - Experimental evidence at protein level: Swiss-Prot protein existence level 1. Structural component of the virion that acts as a cement protein on the capsid exterior and forms triskelion structures consisting of three molecules that stabilize three hexon trimers at the center of each icosahedral facet and fixes the peripentonal hexons. Dispensable for assembly. During virus entry, recruits the anterograde motor kinesin-1 to the capsid docked at the nuclear pore complex thereby subjecting the docked capsid to a pulling force. The resulting tension leads to capsid disruption, disper
   5991..7220    -  CDS            IVa2 (fragment): PKG1_ADEM1 - Protein inferred from homology: Swiss-Prot protein existence level 3. Component of the packaging machinery which encapsidates the viral DNA into preformed capsids and transcriptional activator of the viral major late promoter (MLP). Binds, along with packaging proteins 2 and 3, to the specific packaging sequence on the left end of viral genomic DNA and displays ATPase activity thereby providing the power stroke of the packaging machinery. The activity of packaging protein IVa2 is stimulated by protein 33K which acts as a terminase. May be the protein that pumps DNA into the capsid
   7076..10243   -  CDS            POL: DPOL_ADE05 - Experimental evidence at protein level: Swiss-Prot protein existence level 1. Eukaryotic-type DNA polymerase involved in viral genomic replication. DNA synthesis is protein primed, and acts in a strand displacement replication. Assembles in complex with viral pTP, DBP, host NFIA and host POU2F1/OCT1 on viral origin of replication. The polymerase covalently transfers dCMP onto pTP, thereby initiating complementary strand synthesis. From Human adenovirus C serotype 5 (HAdV-5) (Human adenovirus 5).
  10462..12465   -  CDS            PTP: TERM_ADE05 - Experimental evidence at protein level: Swiss-Prot protein existence level 1. Protein covalently bound to the viral DNA that acts as a primer for viral genomic replication by DNA strand displacement. Assembles on the viral origin of replication in an initiation complex with viral polymerase, DBP, host NFIA and host POU2F1/OCT1. During initiation, the polymerase covalently couples the first dCTP with Ser- 580 of pTP. The terminal protein stimulates the template activity over 20 fold compared to protein-free templates. Neo-synthesized viral genomes are linked to two preterminal prot
  12496..12652   +  ncRNA          VA: Accession: RF00102 - VA RNA
  12751..12908   +  ncRNA          VA: Accession: RF00102 - VA RNA
  12926..14170   +  CDS            L1: PKG3_ADE05 - Experimental evidence at protein level: Swiss-Prot protein existence level 1. Involved in viral genome packaging through its interaction with packaging proteins 1 and 2. After proteolytic cleavage by adenovirus protease, L1 52/55k protein is removed from the capsid during viral maturation. From Human adenovirus C serotype 5 (HAdV-5) (Human adenovirus 5).
  14194..15948   +  CDS            CAP3_ADE05: Experimental evidence at protein level: Swiss-Prot protein existence level 1. Structural component of the virion that acts as a cement protein on the capsid exterior and which mediates the interactions between the hexons, including the peripentonal hexons, and reaches all the way to the penton vertices. Two hexon linking proteins IIIa, one from each facet, stabilize the unique edge interface between a pair of facets. As the virus enters the host cell, hexon linking proteins IIIa are shed concomitant with virion acidification in the endosome. During virus assembly, seems to play a role in the s
  16033..17745   +  CDS            L2: CAPSP_ADE05 - Experimental evidence at protein level: Swiss-Prot protein existence level 1. Major capsid protein that self-associates to form penton base pentamers, each in the shape of a pentagon, situated at the 12 vertices of the pseudo T=25 capsid. Involved in virus secondary attachment to host cell after initial attachment by the fiber protein. Binds host integrin heterodimer ITGAV-ITGB5 (alphaV-beta5) thereby triggering clathrin-mediated endocytosis of virions. Mediates initial virus attachment to CXADR-negative cells. Binding to integrins ITGAV-ITGB5 also seems to induce macropinocytosi
  17755..18348   +  CDS            L2: NP_ADE02 - Experimental evidence at protein level: Swiss-Prot protein existence level 1. Plays a role in the inhibition of host immune response within the nucleus. Interacts with cellular nucleosomes and immobilizes the host immune danger signal HMGB1 on chromatin. In turn, prevents HMGB1 release out of the cell and thus decreases inflammation. Plays also a role in the wrapping and condensation of the viral DNA. May also promote viral genome import into the nucleus. From Human adenovirus C serotype 2 (HAdV-2) (Human adenovirus 2).
  18421..19524   +  CDS            L2: CORE5_ADE05 - Experimental evidence at protein level: Swiss-Prot protein existence level 1. Associates loosely with the viral DNA to form an outer shell around the nucleoprotein-DNA complex and links it with the capsid by binding the endosome lysis protein. Dissociates from the viral genome during entry. Might be involved in nuclear capsid assembly of the viral particles through its association with NPM1/nucleophosmin. From Human adenovirus C serotype 5 (HAdV-5) (Human adenovirus 5).
  19555..19794   +  CDS            COR10_ADE02: Experimental evidence at protein level: Swiss-Prot protein existence level 1. [Pre-core protein X]: Interacts with the viral DNA and aids in tightly condensing it within the capsid. Cleavage of pre-core protein X may serve to partially relax this structure within the mature virion prior to its entry into the nucleus. From Human adenovirus C serotype 2 (HAdV-2) (Human adenovirus 2).
  19880..20629   +  CDS            L3: CAP6_ADE05 - Experimental evidence at protein level: Swiss-Prot protein existence level 1. [Protease cofactor]: Cofactor that activates the viral protease. Binds to viral protease in a 1:1 ratio. From Human adenovirus C serotype 5 (HAdV-5) (Human adenovirus 5).
  20718..23573   +  CDS            L3 (sequence partly withheld): CAPSH_ADE05 - Experimental evidence at protein level: Swiss-Prot protein existence level 1. Major capsid protein that self-associates to form 240 hexon trimers, each in the shape of a hexagon, building most of the pseudo T=25 capsid. Assembled into trimeric units with the help of the chaperone shutoff protein. Transported by pre-protein VI to the nucleus where it associates with other structural proteins to form an empty capsid. Might be involved, through its interaction with host dyneins, in the intracellular microtubule-dependent transport of incoming viral capsid to the nucleus. From Human
  23609..24220   +  CDS            L3: PRO_ADE05 - Experimental evidence at transcript level: Swiss-Prot protein existence level 2. Cleaves viral precursor proteins (pTP, pIIIa, pVI, pVII, pVIII, and pX) inside newly assembled particles giving rise to mature virions. Protease complexed to its cofactor slides along the viral DNA to specifically locate and cleave the viral precursors. Mature virions have a weakened organization compared to the unmature virions, thereby facilitating subsequent uncoating. Without maturation, the particle lacks infectivity and is unable to uncoat. Late in adenovirus infection, in the cytoplasm, may part
  24322..25908   -  CDS            DBP: DNB2_ADE05 - Experimental evidence at protein level: Swiss-Prot protein existence level 1. Plays a role in the elongation phase of viral strand displacement replication by unwinding the template in an ATP- independent fashion, employing its capacity to form multimers. Also enhances the rate of initiation. Released from template upon second strand synthesis. Assembles in complex with viral pTP, viral pol, host NFIA and host POU2F1/OCT1 on viral origin of replication. Covers the whole ssDNA genome during synthesis. The complementary strand synthesis induces its relese from DNA template. May inhi
  25937..28357   +  CDS            L4: SHUT_ADE05 - Experimental evidence at protein level: Swiss-Prot protein existence level 1. Protein that inhibits host translation while promoting late viral translation by ribosome shunting. Blocks host cap-dependent translation by binding to eIF4G, displacing MKNK1 from cap initiation complexes and preventing EIF4E phosphorylation. Binds to the tripartite leader sequence of viral late mRNAs and recruits host eIF4G, PABPC1/poly-A binding protein and 40S ribosomes subunits on viral mRNAs, allowing ribosome shunting and efficient translation of late viral mRNAs even though conventional translati
  28570..28953   +  CDS            SF33K_ADE02 (fragment): Experimental evidence at protein level: Swiss-Prot protein existence level 1. Probably functions as the small terminase that is part of the molecular motor that translocates genomic DNA in empty capsid during DNA packaging. This motor is located at a unique vertex and comprises at least the IVa2 ATPase, the small terminase 33K and probably a portal. Forms a ring-like structure of about 17 nm in which genomic DNA is translocated into the capsid. Stimulates IVa2 ATPase activity in the presence of the viral genome. Once the DNA is packaged, the terminase detaches: the 33K protein is present in th
  29044..29724   +  CDS            L4: CAP8_ADE02 - Experimental evidence at protein level: Swiss-Prot protein existence level 1. [Hexon-linking protein-C]: Structural component of the virion that acts as a cement protein on the capsid interior and which glue the peripentonal hexons and group-of-nine hexons together. From Human adenovirus C serotype 2 (HAdV-2) (Human adenovirus 2).
  29728..30048   +  CDS            E312_ADE02: Experimental evidence at protein level: Swiss-Prot protein existence level 1. From Human adenovirus C serotype 2 (HAdV-2) (Human adenovirus 2).
  30463..30828   +  CDS            E3145_ADE02: Experimental evidence at protein level: Swiss-Prot protein existence level 1. May prevent Nf-kappaB activation by immune signals like Tumor necrosis factor, presumably by inhibiting NFKB1 dimer DNA-binding. May act directly at the TNF receptor to inhibit signaling. From Human adenovirus C serotype 2 (HAdV-2) (Human adenovirus 2).
  30859..31023   -  CDS            UXP_ADE05 (fragment): Experimental evidence at transcript level: Swiss-Prot protein existence level 2. Might play a role in viral replication since it is associated with viral replication centers. Seems to have an effect on DBP localization. From Human adenovirus C serotype 5 (HAdV-5) (Human adenovirus 5).
  31034..32776   +  CDS            SPIKE_ADE05: Experimental evidence at protein level: Swiss-Prot protein existence level 1. Forms spikes that protrude from each vertex of the icosahedral capsid. Interacts with host coxsackievirus and adenovirus receptor CXADR located at the cell tight junctions to provide virion initial attachment to target cell. The fiber protein binds to CXADR with a higher affinity than CXADR binds to itself, thereby blocking the cell-cell adhesion function of CXADR dimers and leading to local disruption of the tight junction. Fiber protein present on neo- synthesized particles may thus disrupt the junctional integrity
  32909..32986   -  CDS            E417_ADE03: Protein predicted: Swiss-Prot protein existence level 4. From Human adenovirus B serotype 3 (HAdV-3) (Human adenovirus 3).
  33188..34069   -  CDS            E434_ADE02: Experimental evidence at protein level: Swiss-Prot protein existence level 1. Plays a major role to prevent cellular inhibition of viral genome replication by nuclear bodies. Assembles an SCF-like E3 ubiquitin ligase complex based on the cellular proteins ELOB, ELOC, CUL5 and RBX1, in cooperation with viral E1B-55K. This viral RING-type ligase ubiquitinates cellular substrates prior to proteasomal degradation: p53/TP53, LIG4, MRE11-RAD50-NBS1 (MRN) complex, ITGA3, DAXX and BLM. From Human adenovirus C serotype 2 (HAdV-2) (Human adenovirus 2).
  34348..34695   -  CDS            E411_ADE05: Experimental evidence at protein level: Swiss-Prot protein existence level 1. From Human adenovirus C serotype 5 (HAdV-5) (Human adenovirus 5).
  34695..35084   -  CDS            E4RF2_ADE02: Protein predicted: Swiss-Prot protein existence level 4. From Human adenovirus C serotype 2 (HAdV-2) (Human adenovirus 2).
  35135..35518   -  CDS            E4RF1_ADE02: Experimental evidence at protein level: Swiss-Prot protein existence level 1. May modulate tight-junctions functions of infected cells through interactions with PDZ proteins. E4 ORF1 has ben show for Adenovirus 9 to interact with protein involved in tight junction regulation. May play a role in mTOR activation by activating PI3- kinase, thus overriding cellular checkpoint for translation. From Human adenovirus C serotype 2 (HAdV-2) (Human adenovirus 2).
  35828..35930   -  repeat_region  ITR: inverted terminal repeat of human adenovirus serotype 5 inverted
  35984..36108   +  CDS            TcR (fragment): tetracycline efflux protein; tet; confers resistance to tetracycline
  36154..36742   -  rep_origin     ori: high-copy-number ColE1/pMB1/pBR322/pUC origin of replication
  36894..37754   -  CDS            AmpR: β-lactamase; bla; confers resistance to ampicillin, carbenicillin, and related antibiotics
  37755..37859   -  promoter       AmpR promoter: bla
