[The description below was written by a language model from this plasmid's Addgene catalogue record and pLannotate feature annotations shown in this document.]
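Description:
pAd-M3cherry is a recombinant adenoviral vector plasmid built on the pAd/CMV/V5-DEST Gateway destination backbone. It carries a human adenovirus serotype 5 genome bounded by two inverted terminal repeats, with the Ad5 Ψ packaging signal near the left end. The annotated viral genes include the replication proteins (polymerase, preterminal protein, DNA-binding protein), the VA RNAs, the late structural genes such as hexon, penton base and fiber, and E4 open reading frames. No E1 genes are annotated; the expression cassette sits at the left end, just after the packaging signal. This fits a replication-defective vector that has to be grown in a complementing cell line. In bacteria the plasmid is maintained through a high-copy ColE1/pUC-type origin and selected with ampicillin (AmpR). The catalogue gives a total size of about 40.2 kb, whereas the annotated sequence record is about 38.0 kb, and the record does not explain the difference.

The payload lies between attB1 and attB2 sites, which are left by Gateway recombination. It is driven by the CMV immediate-early enhancer and promoter and terminated by the HSV TK polyadenylation signal. A single transcript encodes mouse Neurog3 (Ngn3), Pdx1 and Mafa, followed by mCherry. A P2A fragment is annotated between Ngn3 and Pdx1, and an E2A peptide between Mafa and mCherry. The short gap between Pdx1 and Mafa has no annotation, though a further 2A-type linker there would be consistent with the stated polycistronic design. Ribosomal skipping at these sites produces separate proteins, and the red fluorescence marks transduced cells. The backbone's V5 tag lies downstream of attB2 and, given the mCherry stop codon, is probably not translated. The Pdx1 sequence carries an N103Y substitution that the depositor says should not affect function. The construct is intended for in vivo conversion of mouse pancreatic acinar cells into induced beta-like cells.
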