Addgene plasmid #61041: pAd-M3cherry
Purpose: This plasmid mediates polycistronic expression of 4 genes: Ngn3, Pdx1, Mafa, and mCherry. It can be used to convert mouse pancreatic acinar cells to induced beta-like cells in vivo.
Depositing lab: Qiao Zhou. Depositing organization: Harvard University. Publication: Long-term persistence and development of induced pancreatic beta cells generated by lineage conversion of acinar cells. Li W, Cavelti-Weder C, Zhang Y, Clement K, Donovan S, Gonzalez G, Zhu J, Stemann M, Xu K, Hashimoto T, Yamada T, Nakanishi M, Zhang Y, Zeng S, Gifford D, Meissner A, Weir G, Zhou Q. Nat Biotechnol. 2014 Dec;32(12):1223-30. doi: 10.1038/nbt.3082. Epub 2014 Nov 17. PubMed 25402613.
Backbone
  Vector backbone: pAd CMV/V5-DEST
  Backbone manufacturer: lifetechnologies
  Backbone size w/o insert (bp): 36686
  Total vector size (bp): 40200
  Modifications to backbone: none
  Vector type: Adenoviral
Growth in bacteria
  Bacterial resistance: Ampicillin, 100 μg/mL
  Growth temperature: 37°C
  Growth strain: DH5alpha
  Copy number: High Copy
Gene/Insert 1
  Gene/Insert name: Ngn3 (alt name: Neurog3)
  Species: M. musculus (mouse)
  Insert size (bp): 642
  Entrez Gene: Neurog3 (a.k.a. Atoh5, Math4B, bHLHa7, ngn3)
  Cloning method: Restriction Enzyme; 5′ cloning site salI (not destroyed); 3′ cloning site SpeI (not destroyed)
  Sequencing primers: 5′ ATGGCGCCTCATCCCT; 3′ GTTC TCAGACTTCTTG
Gene/Insert 2
  Gene/Insert name: pdx1
  Species: M. musculus (mouse)
  Insert size (bp): 852
  Entrez Gene: Pdx1 (a.k.a. IDX-1, IPF-1, Ipf1, Mody4, STF-1, pdx-1)
  Cloning method: Restriction Enzyme; 5′ cloning site BamHI (not destroyed); 3′ cloning site BamHI (not destroyed)
  Sequencing primers: 5′ ATGAACAGTGAGGAG; 3′ CAGGAACCCCGG
Gene/Insert 3
  Gene/Insert name: Mafa
  Species: M. musculus (mouse)
  Insert size (bp): 1077
  Entrez Gene: Mafa (a.k.a. RIPE3b1)
  Cloning method: Restriction Enzyme; 5′ cloning site ClaI (not destroyed); 3′ cloning site ClaI (not destroyed)
  Sequencing primers: 5′ ATGGCCGCGGAGC; 3′ CACCCGACTTCTTTCTG
Gene/Insert 4
  Gene/Insert name: monomeric cherry
  Species: Synthetic
  Insert size (bp): 711
  Cloning method: Restriction Enzyme; 5′ cloning site NotI (not destroyed); 3′ cloning site NotI (not destroyed)
  Sequencing primers: 5′ atggtgagcaagggcgagg; 3′ ggacgagctgtacaagtaa
Terms and licenses: Academic/Nonprofit Terms; Industry Terms: Not Available to Industry
Depositor comments: For more information, please see the associated article (Li, et al., Nat Biotechnol. 2014 PMID: 25402613.), as well as Li, et al., eLife. 2014, PMID: 24714494. Note: The plasmid contains an N103Y amino acid residue substitution in the mouse Pdx1 gene. This residue change was present in the depositor's original plasmid stock as described in the associated publication and and should not affect plasmid function.
How to cite: pAd-M3cherry was a gift from Qiao Zhou (Addgene plasmid # 61041 ; http://n2t.net/addgene:61041 ; RRID:Addgene_61041)
