>Addgene plasmid #61041 | pAd-M3cherry | depositor partial sequence | sequence record 98925 | M3cherry and linker sequence
GTCGACGCCGCCACCATGGCGCCTCATCCCTTGGATGCGCTCACCATCCAAGTGTCCCCAGAGACACAAC
AACCTTTTCCCGGAGCCTCGGACCACGAAGTGCTCAGTTCCAATTCCACCCCACCTAGCCCCACTCTCAT
ACCTAGGGACTGCTCCGAAGCAGAAGTGGGTGACTGCCGAGGGACCTCGAGGAAGCTCCGCGCCCGACGC
GGAGGGCGCAACAGGCCCAAGAGCGAGTTGGCACTCAGCAAACAGCGAAGAAGCCGGCGCAAGAAGGCCA
ATGATCGGGAGCGCAATCGCATGCACAACCTCAACTCGGCGCTGGATGCGCTGCGCGGTGTCCTGCCCAC
CTTCCCGGATGACGCCAAACTTACAAAGATCGAGACCCTGCGCTTCGCCCACAACTACATCTGGGCACTG
ACTCAGACGCTGCGCATAGCGGACCACAGCTTCTATGGCCCGGAGCCCCCTGTGCCCTGTGGAGAGCTGG
GGAGCCCCGGAGGTGGCTCCAACGGGGACTGGGGCTCTATCTACTCCCCAGTCTCCCAAGCGGGTAACCT
GAGCCCCACGGCCTCATTGGAGGAATTCCCTGGCCTGCAGGTGCCCAGCTCCCCATCCTATCTGCTCCCG
GGAGCACTGGTGTTCTCAGACTTCTTGACTAGTGCCACGAACTTCTCTCTGTTAAAGCAAGCAGGAGATG
TTGAAGAAAACCCCGGGCCTGGATCCATGAACAGTGAGGAGCAGTACTACGCGGCCACACAGCTCTACAA
GGACCCGTGCGCATTCCAGAGGGGCCCGGTGCCAGAGTTCAGCGCTAACCCCCCTGCGTGCCTGTACATG
GGCCGCCAGCCCCCACCTCCGCCGCCACCCCAGTTTACAAGCTCGCTGGGATCACTGGAGCAGGGAAGTC
CTCCGGACATCTCCCCATACGAAGTGCCCCCGCTCGCCTCCGACGACCCGGCTGGCGCTCACCTCCACCA
CCACCTTCCAGCTCAGCTCGGGCTCGCCCATCCACCTCCCGGACCTTTCCCGAATGGAACCGAGCCTGGG
GGCCTGGAAGAGCCCAACCGCGTCCAGCTCCCTTTCCCGTGGATGAAATCCACCAAAGCTCACGCGTGGA
AAGGCCAGTGGGCAGGAGGTGCTTACACAGCGGAACCCGAGGAAAACAAGAGGACCCGTACTGCCTACAC
CCGGGCGCAGCTGCTGGAGCTGGAGAAGGAATTCTTATTTAACAAATACATCTCCCGGCCCCGCCGGGTG
GAGCTGGCAGTGATGTTGAACTTGACCGAGAGACACATCAAAATCTGGTTCCAAAACCGTCGCATGAAGT
GGAAAAAAGAGGAAGATAAGAAACGTAGTAGCGGGACCCCGAGTGGGGGCGGTGGGGGCGAAGAGCCGGA
GCAAGATTGTGCGGTGACCTCGGGCGAGGAGCTGCTGGCAGTGCCACCGCTGCCACCTCCCGGAGGTGCC
GTGCCCCCAGGCGTCCCAGCTGCAGTCCGGGAGGGCCTACTGCCTTCGGGCCTTAGCGTGTCGCCACAGC
CCTCCAGCATCGCGCCACTGCGACCGCAGGAACCCCGGGGATCCGAGGGCAGAGGAAGTCTTCTAACATG
CGGTGACGTGGAGGAGAATCCCGGCCCTATCGATATGGCCGCGGAGCTGGCGATGGGCGCAGAGCTGCCC
AGCAGCCCACTGGCCATCGAGTACGTCAACGACTTCGACCTGATGAAGTTCGAGGTGAAGAAGGAGCCGC
CCGAGGCCGAGCGCTTCTGCCACCGCCTGCCGCCCGGCTCGCTGTCCTCGACGCCCCTCAGCACGCCCTG
CTCCTCGGTGCCCTCTTCGCCCAGCTTCTGCGCACCCAGCCCGGGCACAGGCGGCGGCGCGGGCGGCGGG
GGCAGCGCGGCTCAGGCCGGGGGCGCCCCGGGGCCGCCGAGTGGAGGCCCCGGCACTGTCGGGGGCGCCT
CAGGAAAAGCGGTGCTGGAGGATCTGTACTGGATGAGCGGGTACCAGCACCACCTGAACCCCGAGGCGCT
CAACCTGACGCCGGAGGACGCGGTGGAGGCGCTCATCGGCAGCGGCCACCACGGCGCGCACCACGGCGCG
CATCACCCGGCGGCTGCTGCGGCCTATGAGGCCTTCCGGGGTCAGAGCTTCGCGGGCGGCGGCGGCGCGG
ACGACATGGGTGCCGGCCACCACCACGGCGCACACCACACTGCCCACCATCATCACTCTGCCCACCATCA
CCATCACCACCATCACCACCACGGAGGCTCTGGCCACCACGGCGGAGGCGCGGGTCACGGCGGAGGCGGC
GCAGGCCACCACGTGCGCTTGGAGGAGCGCTTCTCCGACGACCAGCTGGTATCCATGTCCGTGCGGGAGC
TGAACCGGCAGCTCCGCGGCTTCAGCAAGGAGGAGGTCATCCGACTGAAACAGAAGCGGCGCACGCTCAA
GAACCGCGGCTACGCGCAGTCGTGCCGCTTCAAGCGGGTGCAGCAGCGGCACATTCTGGAGAGCGAGAAG
TGCCAGCTCCAGAGCCAGGTGGAGCAGCTGAAGCTGGAGGTGGGGCGTCTGGCCAAGGAGCGGGACCTGT
ACAAGGAGAAATACGAGAAGTTGGCGGGCCGGGGCGGCCCCGGGGGCGCGGGCGGGGCCGGCTTCCCTCG
GGAGCCCTCGCCAGCGCAGGCTGGCCCCGGGGCGGCCAAAGGCGCACCCGACTTCTTTCTGATCGATCAG
TGTACTAATTATGCTCTCTTGAAATTGGCTGGAGATGTTGAGAGCAACCCAGGTCCCGCGGCCGCAATGG
TGAGCAAGGGCGAGGAGGATAACATGGCCATCATCAAGGAGTTCATGCGCTTCAAGGTGCACATGGAGGG
CTCCGTGAACGGCCACGAGTTCGAGATCGAGGGCGAGGGCGAGGGCCGCCCCTACGAGGGCACCCAGACC
GCCAAGCTGAAGGTGACCAAGGGTGGCCCCCTGCCCTTCGCCTGGGACATCCTGTCCCCTCAGTTCATGT
ACGGCTCCAAGGCCTACGTGAAGCACCCCGCCGACATCCCCGACTACTTGAAGCTGTCCTTCCCCGAGGG
CTTCAAGTGGGAGCGCGTGATGAACTTCGAGGACGGCGGCGTGGTGACCGTGACCCAGGACTCCTCCCTG
CAGGACGGCGAGTTCATCTACAAGGTGAAGCTGCGCGGCACCAACTTCCCCTCCGACGGCCCCGTAATGC
AGAAGAAGACCATGGGCTGGGAGGCCTCCTCCGAGCGGATGTACCCCGAGGACGGCGCCCTGAAGGGCGA
GATCAAGCAGAGGCTGAAGCTGAAGGACGGCGGCCACTACGACGCTGAGGTCAAGACCACCTACAAGGCC
AAGAAGCCCGTGCAGCTGCCCGGCGCCTACAACGTCAACATCAAGTTGGACATCACCTCCCACAACGAGG
ACTACACCATCGTGGAACAGTACGAACGCGCCGAGGGCCGCCACTCCACCGGCGGCATGGACGAGCTGTA
CAAGTAAGCGGCCGC
