>Addgene plasmid #61041 | pAd-M3cherry | addgene partial sequence | sequence record 99571 | CMV-F 5'-CGCAAATGGGCGGTAGGCGTG-3'
CTATATAAGCAGAGCTCTCTGGCTAACTAGAGAACCCACTGCTTACTGGCTTATCGAAATTAATACGACT
CACTATAGGGAGACCCAAGCTGGCTAGTTAAGCTATCAACAAGTTTGTACAAAAAAGCAGGCTGGCGCCG
GAACCAATTCAGTCGACGCCGCCACCATGGCGCCTCATCCCTTGGATGCGCTCACCATCCAAGTGTCCCC
AGAGACACAACAACCTTTTCCCGGAGCCTCGGACCACGAAGTGCTCAGTTCCAATTCCACCCCACCTAGC
CCCACTCTCATACCTAGGGACTGCTCCGAAGCAGAAGTGGGTGACTGCCGAGGGACCTCGAGGAAGCTCC
GCGCCCGACGCGGAGGGCGCAACAGGCCCAAGAGCGAGTTGGCACTCAGCAAACAGCGAAGAAGCCGGCG
CAAGAAGGCCAATGATCGGGAGCGCAATCGCATGCACAACCTCAACTCGGCGCTGGATGCGCTGCGCGGT
GTCCTGCCCACCTTCCCGGATGACGCCAAACTTACAAAGATCGAGACCCTGCGCTTCGCCCACAACTACA
TCTGGGCACTGACTCAGACGCTGCGCATAGCGGACCACAGCTTCTATGGCCCGGAGCCCCCTGTGCCCTG
TGGAGAGCTGGGGAGCCCCGGAGGTGGCTCCAACGGGGACTGGGGCTCTATCTACTCCCCAGTCTCCCAA
GCGGGTAACCTGAGCCCCACGGCCTCATTGGAGGAATTCCCTGGCCTGCAGGTGCCCAGCTCCCCATCCT
ATCTGCTCCCGGGAGCACTGGTGTTCTCAGACTTCTTGACTAGTGCCACGAACTTCTCTCTGTTAAAGCA
AGCAGGAGATGTTGAAGAAA
