>Addgene plasmid #61041 | pAd-M3cherry | addgene partial sequence | sequence record 99572 | TK-pA-R 5'-ttgtctccttccgtgtttca-3'
TTACTAACCGGTACGCGTAGAATCGAGACCGAGGAGAGGGTTAGGGATAGGCTTACCTTCGAACCGCGGG
CCCTCTAGATCAACCACTTTGTACAAGAAAGCTGGGTCTAGATATCTCGAGTGCGGCCGCTTACTTGTAC
AGCTCGTCCATGCCGCCGGTGGAGTGGCGGCCCTCGGCGCGTTCGTACTGTTCCACGATGGTGTAGTCCT
CGTTGTGGGAGGTGATGTCCAACTTGATGTTGACGTTGTAGGCGCCGGGCAGCTGCACGGGCTTCTTGGC
CTTGTAGGTGGTCTTGACCTCAGCGTCGTAGTGGCCGCCGTCCTTCAGCTTCAGCCTCTGCTTGATCTCG
CCCTTCAGGGCGCCGTCCTCGGGGTACATCCGCTCGGAGGAGGCCTCCCAGCCCATGGTCTTCTTCTGCA
TTACGGGGCCGTCGGAGGGGAAGTTGGTGCCGCGCAGCTTCACCTTGTAGATGAACTCGCCGTCCTGCAG
GGAGGAGTCCTGGGTCACGGTCACCACGCCGCCGTCCTCGAAGTTCATCACGCGCTCCCACTTGAAGCCC
TCGGGGAAGGACAGCTTCAAGTAGTCGGGGATGTCGGCGGGGTGCTTCACGTAGGCCTTGGAGCCGTACA
TGAACTGAGGGGACAGGATGTCCCAGGCGAAGGGCAGGGGGCCACCCTTGGTCACCTTCAGCTTGGCGGT
CTGGGTGCCCTCGTAGGGGCGGCCCTCGCCCTCGCCCTCGATCTCGAACTCGTGGCCGTTCACGGAGCCC
TCCATGTGCACCTTGAAGCGCATGAACTCCTTGATGATGGCCATGTTATCCTCCTCGCCCTTGCTCACCA
TTGCGGCCGC
