>Addgene plasmid #61041 | pAd-M3cherry | addgene partial sequence | sequence record 99573 | mCherry-R 5'-TTGGTCACCTTCAGCTTGG-3'
GCCCTCGCCCTCGATCTCGAACTCGTGGCCGTTCACGGAGCCCTCCATGTGCACCTTGAAGCGCATGAAC
TCCTTGATGATGGCCATGTTATCCTCCTCGCCCTTGCTCACCATTGCGGCCGCGGGACCTGGGTTGCTCT
CAACATCTCCAGCCAATTTCAAGAGAGCATAATTAGTACACTGATCGATCAGAAAGAAGTCGGGTGCGCC
TTTGGCCGCCCCGGGGCCAGCCTGCGCTGGCGAGGGCTCCCGAGGGAAGCCGGCCCCGCCCGCGCCCCCG
GGGCCGCCCCGGCCCGCCAACTTCTCGTATTTCTCCTTGTACAGGTCCCGCTCCTTGGCCAGACGCCCCA
CCTCCAGCTTCAGCTGCTCCACCTGGCTCTGGAGCTGGCACTTCTCGCTCTCCAGAATGTGCCGCTGCTG
CACCCGCTTGAAGCGGCACGACTGCGCGTAGCCGCGGTTCTTGAGCGTGCGCCGCTTCTGTTTCAGTCGG
ATGACCTCCTCCTTGCTGAAGCCGCGGAGCTGCCGGTTCAGCTCCCGCACGGACATGGATACCAGCTGGT
CGTCGGAGAAGCGCTCCTCCAAGCGCACGTGGTGGCCTGCGCCGCCTCCGCCGTGACCCGCGCCTCCGCC
GTGGTGGCCAGAGCCTCCGTGGTGGTGATGGTGGTGATGGTGATGGTGGGCAGAGTGATGATGGTGGG
