>Addgene plasmid #61041 | pAd-M3cherry | addgene partial sequence | sequence record 100879 | mmPdx1-F 5'-GAGCTGGCAGTGATGTTGAAc-3'
AGAGGAAGATAAGAAACGTAGTAGCGGGACCCCGAGTGGGGGCGGTGGGGGCGAAGAGCCGGAACAAGAT
TGTGCGGTGACCTCGGGCGAGGAGCTGCTGGCAGTGCCACCGCTGCCACCTCCCGGAGGTGCCGTGCCCC
CAGGCGTCCCAGCTGCAGTCCGGGAGGGCCTACTGCCTTCGGGCCTTAGCGTGTCGCCACAGCCCTCCAG
CATCGCGCCACTGCGACCGCAGGAACCCCGGGGATCCGAGGGCAGAGGAAGTCTTCTAACATGCGGTGAC
GTGGAGGAGAATCCCGGCCCTATCGATATGGCCGCGGAGCTGGCGATGGGCGCAGAGCTGCCCAGCAGCC
CACTGGCCATCGAGTACGTCAACGACTTCGACCTGATGAAGTTCGAGGTGAAGAAGGAGCCGCCCGAGGC
CGAGCGCTTCTGCCACCGCCTGCCGCCCGGCTCGCTGTCCTCGACGCCCCTCAGCACGCCCTGCTCCTCG
GTGCCCTCTTCGCCCAGCTTCTGCGCACCCAGCCCGGGCACAGGCGGCGGCGCGGGCGGCGGGGGCAGCG
CGGCTCAGGCCGGGGGCGCCCCGGGGCCGCCGAGTGGAGGCCCCGGCACTGTCGGGGGCGCCTCAGGAAA
AGCGGTGCTGGAGGATCTGTACTGGATGAGCGGGTACCAGCACCACCTGAACCCCGAGGCGCTCAACCTG
ACGCCGGAGGACGCGGTGGAGGCGCTCATCGGCAGCGGCCACCACGGCGCGCACCACGGCGCGCATCACC
CGGCGGCTGCTGCGGCCTATGAGGCCTTCCGGGGTCAGAGCTTC
