>Addgene plasmid #61041 | pAd-M3cherry | addgene partial sequence | sequence record 115065 | CMV-F 5'-CGCAAATGGGCGGTAGGCGTG-3'
TAGAGAACCCACTGCTTACTGGCTTATCGAAATTAATACGACTCACTATAGGGAGACCCAAGCTGGCTAG
TTAAGCTATCAACAAGTTTGTACAAAAAAGCAGGCTGGCGCCGGAACCAATTCAGTCGACGCCGCCACCA
TGGCGCCTCATCCCTTGGATGCGCTCACCATCCAAGTGTCCCCAGAGACACAACAACCTTTTCCCGGAGC
CTCGGACCACGAAGTGCTCAGTTCCAATTCCACCCCACCTAGCCCCACTCTCATACCTAGGGACTGCTCC
GAAGCAGAAGTGGGTGACTGCCGAGGGACCTCGAGGAAGCTCCGCGCCCGACGCGGAGGGCGCAACAGGC
CCAAGAGCGAGTTGGCACTCAGCAAACAGCGAAGAAGCCGGCGCAAGAAGGCCAATGATCGGGAGCGCAA
TCGCATGCACAACCTCAACTCGGCGCTGGATGCGCTGCGCGGTGTCCTGCCCACCTTCCCGGATGACGCC
AAACTTACAAAGATCGAGACCCTGCGCTTCGCCCACAACTACATCTGGGCACTGACTCAGACGCTGCGCA
TAGCGGACCACAGCTTCTATGGCCCGGAGCCCCCTGTGCCCTGTGGAGAGCTGGGGAGCCCCGGAGGTGG
CTCCAACGGGGACTGGGGCTCTATCTACTCCCCAGTCTCCCAAGCGGGTAACCTGAGCCCCACGGCCTCA
TTGGAGGAATTCCCTGGCCTGCAGGTGCCCAGCTCCCCATCCTATCTGCTCCCGGGAGCACTGGTGTTCT
CAGACTTCTTGACTAGTGCCACGAACTTCTCTCTGTTAAAGCAAGCAGGAGATGTTGAAGAAAACCCCGG
GCCTGGATCCATGAACAGTGAGGAGCAGTACTACGCGGCCACACAGCTCTACAAGGACCCG
