>Addgene plasmid #61041 | pAd-M3cherry | addgene partial sequence | sequence record 119120 | PDX1-F 5'-ACAGTGAGGAGCAGTACTACG-3'
GGACCCGTGCGCATTCCAGAGGGGCCCGGTGCCAGAGTTCAGCGCTAACCCCCCTGCGTGCCTGTACATG
GGCCGCCAGCCCCCACCTCCGCCGCCACCCCAGTTTACAAGCTCGCTGGGATCACTGGAGCAGGGAAGTC
CTCCGGACATCTCCCCATACGAAGTGCCCCCGCTCGCCTCCGACGACCCGGCTGGCGCTCACCTCCACCA
CCACCTTCCAGCTCAGCTCGGGCTCGCCCATCCACCTCCCGGACCTTTCCCGTATGGAACCGAGCCTGGG
GGCCTGGAAGAGCCCAACCGCGTCCAGCTCCCTTTCCCGTGGATGAAATCCACCAAAGCTCACGCGTGGA
AAGGCCAGTGGGCAGGAGGTGCTTACACAGCGGAACCCGAGGAAAACAAGAGGACCCGTACTGCCTACAC
CCGGGCGCAGCTGCTGGAGCTGGAGAAGGAATTCTTATTTAACAAATACATCTCCCGGCCCCGCCGGGTG
GAGCTGGCAGTGATGTTGAACTTGACCGAGAGACACATCAAAATCTGGTTCCAAAACCGTCGCATGAAGT
GGAAAAAAGAGGAAGATAAGAAACGTAGTAGCGGGACCCCGAGTGGGGGCGGTGGGGGCGAAGAGCCGGA
ACAAGATTGTGCGGTGACCTCGGGCGAGGAGCTGCTGGCAGTGCCACCGCTGCCACCTCCCGGAGGTGCC
GTGCCCCCAGGCGTCCCAGCTGCAGTCCGGGAGGGCCTACTGCCTTCGGGCCTTAGCGTGTCGCCACAGC
CCTCCAGCATCGCGCCACTGCGACCGCAGGAACCCCGGGGATCCGAGGGCAGAGGAAGTCTTCTAACATG
CGGTGACGTGGAGGAGAATCCCGG
